Addgene plasmid #210812: pAdEasy-hALDOA
Purpose: To package adenovirus expressing wild-type aldolaseA
Depositing lab: Sheng-cai Lin. Depositing organization: Xiamen University. Publication: Fructose-1,6-bisphosphate and aldolase mediate glucose sensing by AMPK. Zhang CS, Hawley SA, Zong Y, Li M, Wang Z, Gray A, Ma T, Cui J, Feng JW, Zhu M, Wu YQ, Li TY, Ye Z, Lin SY, Yin H, Piao HL, Hardie DG, Lin SC. Nature. 2017 Aug 3;548(7665):112-116. doi: 10.1038/nature23275. Epub 2017 Jul 19. PubMed 28723898.
Backbone
  Vector backbone: pAdEasy-1
  Backbone size w/o insert (bp): 33500
  Vector type: Adenoviral
Growth in bacteria
  Bacterial resistance: Kanamycin, 50 μg/mL
  Growth temperature: 37°C
  Growth strain: NEB Stable
  Copy number: Low Copy
Gene/Insert
  Gene/Insert name: ALDOA
  Species: H. sapiens (human)
  Insert size (bp): 1092
  Entrez Gene: ALDOA (a.k.a. ALDA, GSD12, HEL-S-87p)
  Promoter: CMV
  Cloning method: Gibson Cloning
Terms and licenses: Academic/Nonprofit Terms; Industry Terms: Not Available to Industry
How to cite: pAdEasy-hALDOA was a gift from Sheng-cai Lin (Addgene plasmid # 210812 ; http://n2t.net/addgene:210812 ; RRID:Addgene_210812)
