[The description below was written by a language model from this plasmid's Addgene catalogue record and pLannotate feature annotations shown in this document.]
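Description:
pAdEasy-hALDOA is a recombinant adenoviral plasmid built on the pAdEasy-1 backbone and intended for packaging adenovirus that expresses wild-type human aldolase A. The sequenced record is about 38.4 kb and carries most of a human adenovirus serotype 5 genome. This includes the replication genes (preterminal protein, DNA polymerase, DNA-binding protein), VA RNAs, the late structural and packaging genes (hexon, penton base, fiber, IIIa, VI, VIII, IX, protease, L1 52/55K, IVa2, 100K, 33K) and E4 open reading frames. No E1 genes are annotated and only a fragment of an E3 protein is found, consistent with a replication-defective vector that would need a complementing packaging line, although the record does not name one. Two Ad5 inverted terminal repeats and the Ψ packaging signal flank the bacterial segment, marking the ends of the viral genome.

The payload sits next to the Ψ-bearing end of the viral genome and consists of two independent cassettes. A CMV enhancer/promoter drives the 1,092 bp ALDOA coding sequence, followed by an SV40 polyadenylation signal. A second CMV enhancer/promoter drives EGFP with its own SV40 poly(A), giving a fluorescent marker for tracking virus production and transduced cells. No epitope tag on ALDOA is annotated.

In bacteria the plasmid is selected with kanamycin through the Tn5 NeoR/KanR gene. It replicates from a pBR322-type origin with bom and rop, in keeping with its listing as low copy. An f1 ori and non-functional fragments of β-lactamase and the tetracycline resistance gene remain as backbone remnants. The associated publication concerns aldolase and glucose sensing by AMPK, so the construct probably served to express aldolase A in mammalian cells or tissues in that work.
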