Features (pLannotate 1.2.2; 49 found; start..end, strand, type, name):
    276..2030    -  CDS            CAP3_ADE05: Experimental evidence at protein level: Swiss-Prot protein existence level 1. Structural component of the virion that acts as a cement protein on the capsid exterior and which mediates the interactions between the hexons, including the peripentonal hexons, and reaches all the way to the penton vertices. Two hexon linking proteins IIIa, one from each facet, stabilize the unique edge interface between a pair of facets. As the virus enters the host cell, hexon linking proteins IIIa are shed concomitant with virion acidification in the endosome. During virus assembly, seems to play a role in the s
   2054..3298    -  CDS            L1: PKG3_ADE05 - Experimental evidence at protein level: Swiss-Prot protein existence level 1. Involved in viral genome packaging through its interaction with packaging proteins 1 and 2. After proteolytic cleavage by adenovirus protease, L1 52/55k protein is removed from the capsid during viral maturation. From Human adenovirus C serotype 5 (HAdV-5) (Human adenovirus 5).
   3314..3471    -  ncRNA          VA: Accession: RF00102 - VA RNA
   3570..3726    -  ncRNA          VA: Accession: RF00102 - VA RNA
   3757..5760    +  CDS            PTP: TERM_ADE05 - Experimental evidence at protein level: Swiss-Prot protein existence level 1. Protein covalently bound to the viral DNA that acts as a primer for viral genomic replication by DNA strand displacement. Assembles on the viral origin of replication in an initiation complex with viral polymerase, DBP, host NFIA and host POU2F1/OCT1. During initiation, the polymerase covalently couples the first dCTP with Ser- 580 of pTP. The terminal protein stimulates the template activity over 20 fold compared to protein-free templates. Neo-synthesized viral genomes are linked to two preterminal prot
   5979..9146    +  CDS            POL: DPOL_ADE05 - Experimental evidence at protein level: Swiss-Prot protein existence level 1. Eukaryotic-type DNA polymerase involved in viral genomic replication. DNA synthesis is protein primed, and acts in a strand displacement replication. Assembles in complex with viral pTP, DBP, host NFIA and host POU2F1/OCT1 on viral origin of replication. The polymerase covalently transfers dCMP onto pTP, thereby initiating complementary strand synthesis. From Human adenovirus C serotype 5 (HAdV-5) (Human adenovirus 5).
   9002..10231   +  CDS            IVa2 (fragment): PKG1_ADEM1 - Protein inferred from homology: Swiss-Prot protein existence level 3. Component of the packaging machinery which encapsidates the viral DNA into preformed capsids and transcriptional activator of the viral major late promoter (MLP). Binds, along with packaging proteins 2 and 3, to the specific packaging sequence on the left end of viral genomic DNA and displays ATPase activity thereby providing the power stroke of the packaging machinery. The activity of packaging protein IVa2 is stimulated by protein 33K which acts as a terminase. May be the protein that pumps DNA into the capsid
  10318..10737   -  CDS            IX: CAP9_ADE05 - Experimental evidence at protein level: Swiss-Prot protein existence level 1. Structural component of the virion that acts as a cement protein on the capsid exterior and forms triskelion structures consisting of three molecules that stabilize three hexon trimers at the center of each icosahedral facet and fixes the peripentonal hexons. Dispensable for assembly. During virus entry, recruits the anterograde motor kinesin-1 to the capsid docked at the nuclear pore complex thereby subjecting the docked capsid to a pulling force. The resulting tension leads to capsid disruption, disper
  10899..11202   +  enhancer       CMV enhancer: human cytomegalovirus immediate early enhancer
  11203..11406   +  promoter       CMV promoter: human cytomegalovirus (CMV) immediate early promoter
  11440..12531   +  CDS            ALDOA: ALDOA_HUMAN - Also known as ALDA. Experimental evidence at protein level: Swiss-Prot protein existence level 1. Plays a key role in glycolysis and gluconeogenesis. In addition, may also function as scaffolding protein (By similarity). From Homo sapiens (Human).
  12583..12667   +  CDS            large T antigen (fragment): large T antigen from SV40 (simian virus 40)
  12690..12811   +  polyA_signal   SV40 poly(A) signal: SV40 polyadenylation signal
  12897..13200   +  enhancer       CMV enhancer: human cytomegalovirus immediate early enhancer
  13201..13404   +  promoter       CMV promoter: human cytomegalovirus (CMV) immediate early promoter
  13449..14165   +  CDS            EGFP: EGFP is a basic (constitutively fluorescent) green fluorescent protein published in 1996, derived from Aequorea victoria. It is reported to be a rapidly-maturing weak dimer with moderate acid sensitivity.
  14197..14281   +  CDS            large T antigen (fragment): large T antigen from SV40 (simian virus 40)
  14304..14425   +  polyA_signal   SV40 poly(A) signal: SV40 polyadenylation signal
  14568..14718   -  misc_signal    Ad5 Ψ: packaging signal for adenovirus serotype 5
  14806..14908   -  repeat_region  ITR: inverted terminal repeat of human adenovirus serotype 5 inverted
  14946..15304   +  rep_origin     f1 ori (sequence partly withheld): f1 bacteriophage origin of replication; arrow indicates direction of (+) strand synthesis
  15374..16168   -  CDS            NeoR/KanR: aminoglycoside phosphotransferase from Tn5; aph(3')-II (or nptII); confers resistance to neomycin, kanamycin, and G418 (Geneticin®)
  16200..16469   -  CDS            tnpA (fragment): TN5P_ECOLX - Also known as tnp. Experimental evidence at protein level: Swiss-Prot protein existence level 1. Mediates transposition of transposon Tn5 by a 'cut and paste' mechanism. First, the monomeric transposase binds the 19 bp inverted DNA repeats flanking the transposon. Then, dimerization of the DNA- bound transposase creates a synaptic DNA complex. After nicking of the first DNA strand, excision of the transposon proceeds through a series of intermediates. The transposase then mediates the insertion of the transposon at a new site by strand transfer. The activity of the wild- type tran
  16514..16828   +  CDS            bla(M) (fragment): β-lactamase lacking the signal sequence; bla(M); allows cytosolic expression of β-lactamase
  17000..17588   +  rep_origin     ori: high-copy-number ColE1/pMB1/pBR322/pUC origin of replication
  17774..17914   -  misc_feature   bom: basis of mobility region from pBR322
  18016..18207   -  CDS            rop: Rop protein, which maintains plasmids at low copy number; rop
  18224..18604   +  CDS            YPB1_ECOLX: Protein predicted: Swiss-Prot protein existence level 4. From Escherichia coli.
  18846..19470   -  CDS            TcR (fragment): tetracycline efflux protein; tet; confers resistance to tetracycline
  19498..19600   +  repeat_region  ITR: inverted terminal repeat of human adenovirus serotype 5 inverted
  19910..20293   +  CDS            E4RF1_ADE02: Experimental evidence at protein level: Swiss-Prot protein existence level 1. May modulate tight-junctions functions of infected cells through interactions with PDZ proteins. E4 ORF1 has ben show for Adenovirus 9 to interact with protein involved in tight junction regulation. May play a role in mTOR activation by activating PI3- kinase, thus overriding cellular checkpoint for translation. From Human adenovirus C serotype 2 (HAdV-2) (Human adenovirus 2).
  20344..20733   +  CDS            E4RF2_ADE02: Protein predicted: Swiss-Prot protein existence level 4. From Human adenovirus C serotype 2 (HAdV-2) (Human adenovirus 2).
  20733..21080   +  CDS            E411_ADE05: Experimental evidence at protein level: Swiss-Prot protein existence level 1. From Human adenovirus C serotype 5 (HAdV-5) (Human adenovirus 5).
  21359..22240   +  CDS            E434_ADE02: Experimental evidence at protein level: Swiss-Prot protein existence level 1. Plays a major role to prevent cellular inhibition of viral genome replication by nuclear bodies. Assembles an SCF-like E3 ubiquitin ligase complex based on the cellular proteins ELOB, ELOC, CUL5 and RBX1, in cooperation with viral E1B-55K. This viral RING-type ligase ubiquitinates cellular substrates prior to proteasomal degradation: p53/TP53, LIG4, MRE11-RAD50-NBS1 (MRN) complex, ITGA3, DAXX and BLM. From Human adenovirus C serotype 2 (HAdV-2) (Human adenovirus 2).
  22442..22519   +  CDS            E417_ADE03: Protein predicted: Swiss-Prot protein existence level 4. From Human adenovirus B serotype 3 (HAdV-3) (Human adenovirus 3).
  22652..24394   -  CDS            SPIKE_ADE05: Experimental evidence at protein level: Swiss-Prot protein existence level 1. Forms spikes that protrude from each vertex of the icosahedral capsid. Interacts with host coxsackievirus and adenovirus receptor CXADR located at the cell tight junctions to provide virion initial attachment to target cell. The fiber protein binds to CXADR with a higher affinity than CXADR binds to itself, thereby blocking the cell-cell adhesion function of CXADR dimers and leading to local disruption of the tight junction. Fiber protein present on neo- synthesized particles may thus disrupt the junctional integrity
  24405..24569   +  CDS            UXP_ADE05 (fragment): Experimental evidence at transcript level: Swiss-Prot protein existence level 2. Might play a role in viral replication since it is associated with viral replication centers. Seems to have an effect on DBP localization. From Human adenovirus C serotype 5 (HAdV-5) (Human adenovirus 5).
  24667..24945   -  CDS            E312_ADE02 (fragment): Experimental evidence at protein level: Swiss-Prot protein existence level 1. From Human adenovirus C serotype 2 (HAdV-2) (Human adenovirus 2).
  24949..25629   -  CDS            L4: CAP8_ADE02 - Experimental evidence at protein level: Swiss-Prot protein existence level 1. [Hexon-linking protein-C]: Structural component of the virion that acts as a cement protein on the capsid interior and which glue the peripentonal hexons and group-of-nine hexons together. From Human adenovirus C serotype 2 (HAdV-2) (Human adenovirus 2).
  25720..26103   -  CDS            SF33K_ADE02 (fragment): Experimental evidence at protein level: Swiss-Prot protein existence level 1. Probably functions as the small terminase that is part of the molecular motor that translocates genomic DNA in empty capsid during DNA packaging. This motor is located at a unique vertex and comprises at least the IVa2 ATPase, the small terminase 33K and probably a portal. Forms a ring-like structure of about 17 nm in which genomic DNA is translocated into the capsid. Stimulates IVa2 ATPase activity in the presence of the viral genome. Once the DNA is packaged, the terminase detaches: the 33K protein is present in th
  26316..28736   -  CDS            L4: SHUT_ADE05 - Experimental evidence at protein level: Swiss-Prot protein existence level 1. Protein that inhibits host translation while promoting late viral translation by ribosome shunting. Blocks host cap-dependent translation by binding to eIF4G, displacing MKNK1 from cap initiation complexes and preventing EIF4E phosphorylation. Binds to the tripartite leader sequence of viral late mRNAs and recruits host eIF4G, PABPC1/poly-A binding protein and 40S ribosomes subunits on viral mRNAs, allowing ribosome shunting and efficient translation of late viral mRNAs even though conventional translati
  28765..30351   +  CDS            DBP: DNB2_ADE05 - Experimental evidence at protein level: Swiss-Prot protein existence level 1. Plays a role in the elongation phase of viral strand displacement replication by unwinding the template in an ATP- independent fashion, employing its capacity to form multimers. Also enhances the rate of initiation. Released from template upon second strand synthesis. Assembles in complex with viral pTP, viral pol, host NFIA and host POU2F1/OCT1 on viral origin of replication. Covers the whole ssDNA genome during synthesis. The complementary strand synthesis induces its relese from DNA template. May inhi
  30453..31064   -  CDS            L3: PRO_ADE05 - Experimental evidence at transcript level: Swiss-Prot protein existence level 2. Cleaves viral precursor proteins (pTP, pIIIa, pVI, pVII, pVIII, and pX) inside newly assembled particles giving rise to mature virions. Protease complexed to its cofactor slides along the viral DNA to specifically locate and cleave the viral precursors. Mature virions have a weakened organization compared to the unmature virions, thereby facilitating subsequent uncoating. Without maturation, the particle lacks infectivity and is unable to uncoat. Late in adenovirus infection, in the cytoplasm, may part
  31100..33955   -  CDS            L3 (sequence partly withheld): CAPSH_ADE05 - Experimental evidence at protein level: Swiss-Prot protein existence level 1. Major capsid protein that self-associates to form 240 hexon trimers, each in the shape of a hexagon, building most of the pseudo T=25 capsid. Assembled into trimeric units with the help of the chaperone shutoff protein. Transported by pre-protein VI to the nucleus where it associates with other structural proteins to form an empty capsid. Might be involved, through its interaction with host dyneins, in the intracellular microtubule-dependent transport of incoming viral capsid to the nucleus. From Human
  34044..34793   -  CDS            L3: CAP6_ADE05 - Experimental evidence at protein level: Swiss-Prot protein existence level 1. [Protease cofactor]: Cofactor that activates the viral protease. Binds to viral protease in a 1:1 ratio. From Human adenovirus C serotype 5 (HAdV-5) (Human adenovirus 5).
  34879..35118   -  CDS            COR10_ADE02: Experimental evidence at protein level: Swiss-Prot protein existence level 1. [Pre-core protein X]: Interacts with the viral DNA and aids in tightly condensing it within the capsid. Cleavage of pre-core protein X may serve to partially relax this structure within the mature virion prior to its entry into the nucleus. From Human adenovirus C serotype 2 (HAdV-2) (Human adenovirus 2).
  35149..36252   -  CDS            L2: CORE5_ADE05 - Experimental evidence at protein level: Swiss-Prot protein existence level 1. Associates loosely with the viral DNA to form an outer shell around the nucleoprotein-DNA complex and links it with the capsid by binding the endosome lysis protein. Dissociates from the viral genome during entry. Might be involved in nuclear capsid assembly of the viral particles through its association with NPM1/nucleophosmin. From Human adenovirus C serotype 5 (HAdV-5) (Human adenovirus 5).
  36325..36918   -  CDS            L2: NP_ADE02 - Experimental evidence at protein level: Swiss-Prot protein existence level 1. Plays a role in the inhibition of host immune response within the nucleus. Interacts with cellular nucleosomes and immobilizes the host immune danger signal HMGB1 on chromatin. In turn, prevents HMGB1 release out of the cell and thus decreases inflammation. Plays also a role in the wrapping and condensation of the viral DNA. May also promote viral genome import into the nucleus. From Human adenovirus C serotype 2 (HAdV-2) (Human adenovirus 2).
  36928..192     -  CDS            L2 (across the origin): CAPSP_ADE05 - Experimental evidence at protein level: Swiss-Prot protein existence level 1. Major capsid protein that self-associates to form penton base pentamers, each in the shape of a pentagon, situated at the 12 vertices of the pseudo T=25 capsid. Involved in virus secondary attachment to host cell after initial attachment by the fiber protein. Binds host integrin heterodimer ITGAV-ITGB5 (alphaV-beta5) thereby triggering clathrin-mediated endocytosis of virions. Mediates initial virus attachment to CXADR-negative cells. Binding to integrins ITGAV-ITGB5 also seems to induce macropinocytosi
>Addgene plasmid #210812 | pAdEasy-hALDOA | addgene full sequence | sequence record 417856 | Addgene NGS Result
GAATAGGGGTGCCAACTCAGAGTAACGGATGCTGTTTCTCCCCCCGGTAGGCCGCAGGTACCGCGGAGGC
ACAAACGGCGGGTCCAGGGGAGCATCGAAGGGAGAACCCAGCGCCGCCGCCACTGGCGCCGCGCTCACCA
CACTCTCGTAGGAGGGAGGAGGACCTTCCTCATACATCGCCGCGCGCCGCATACTAAGGGGAATACAAGA
AAACCAACGCTCGGTGCCATGGCCTTGGTGAGTTTTTTATTTTGCATCATGCTTTTTTTTTTTTAAAACA
TTCTCCCCAGCCTGGGGCGAAGGTGCGCAAACGGGTTGCCACTCCCTCCCAAATCCAGGACGCTGCTGTC
GTCTGCCGAGTCATCGTCCTCCCACACCAGACCCCGCTGACGGTCGTGCCTTTGACGACGGGTGGGCGGG
CGCGGGCCTGGCACGTCCCTGTGCTCCTGCGCGTACGTCTTCCATCTACTCATCTTGTCCACTAGGCTCT
CTATCCCGTTGTTGGGAAATGCCGGAGGCAGGTTTTTTTCGCGCTGCGGCTGCAGCAGCGAGTTGTTTAG
GTACTCCTCCTCGCCCAGCAGGCGCGGGCGGGTGGTGCGAGTGCTGGTAAGAGACCCTATCAAGCTTGGA
AATGGGCTACTAGCATCTGACCGCGGGGCCGCAGCGCCTAGATCGGACAAGCTGCTTGGCCTGCGGAAGC
TTTCCTTTCGCAGCGCCGCCTCTGCCTGCTCGCGCTGTTGCAACTCTAGCAGGGTCTGCGGTTGCGGGGA
AAACACGCTGTCGTCTATGTCGTCCCAGAGGAATCCATCGTTACCCTCGGGCACCTCGAATCCCCCGGTG
TAGAAACCAGGGGGCGGTAGCCAGTGCGGGTTCAAGATGGCATTGGTGAAATACTCGGGGTTCACGGCGG
CCGCGCGATGCAAGTAGTCCATTAGGCGGTTGATAAACGGCCGGTTTGAGGCATACATGCCCGGTTCCAT
GTTGCGCGCGGTCATGTCCAGCGCCACGCTGGGCGTTACCCCGTCGCGCATCAGGTTAAGGCTCACGCTC
TGCTGCACGTAGCGCAAAATGCGCTCCTCCTCGCTGTTTAAACTGTGCAACGAGGGGATCTTCTGCCGCC
GGTTGGTCAGCAGGTAGTTTAGGGTTGCCTCCAGGCTGCCCGTGTCCTCCTGCCCCAGCGCGCGGCTGAC
ACTTGTAATCTCCTGGAAAGTATGCTCGTCCACATGCGCCTGACCTATGGCCTCGCGGTACAGTGTCAGC
AAGTGACCTAGGTATGTGTCCCGGGACACGCTGCCACTGTCCGTGAAGGGCGCTATTAGCAGCAGCAACA
GGCGCGAGTTGGGCGTCAGCAAGCTAGACACGGTCGCGCGGTCGCCTGTGGGAGCCCGCACCCCCCACAG
CCCCTGCAAGTTTTTGAAAGCCTGGCTCAGGTTTACGGTCTGCAGGCCTTGTCTACTGGTCTGGAAAAAA
TAGTCTGGCCCAGACTGGTACACCTCACTTTGCGGTGTCTCAGTCACCATTAGCCGCAGTGCGCTCACAA
AGTTGGTGTAGTCCTCCTGTCCCCGCGGCACGTTGGCGGGCTGTGTACTCAGGAAGGCGTTTAGTGCAAC
CATGGAGCCCAGGTTGCCCTGCTGCTGCGCGCGCTCACGCTGCGCCACGGCCTCGCGCACATCCCCCACC
AGCCGGTCCAGGTTGGTCTGCACGTTGCCGCTGTTGTAACGAGCCACGCGCTGAAGCAGCGCGTCGTAGA
CCAGGCCGGCCTCGTCGGGCCGGATGGCCCTGTTTTCGGCCAGCGCGTTTACGATCGCCAGCACCTTCTC
GTGCGTGGGGTTTGCGCGCGCCGGGACCACCGCTTCCAGAATTGCGGAGAGCCGGTTGGCCTGCGGCTGC
TGCCGGAACGCGTCAGGATTGCGCGCAGTCAGCGACATGATGCGGTCCATGACCTGGCGCCAGTCGTCCG
TGGAGTTAAGGCCGGACGGCTGGCTCTGCAGCGCCGCCCGCACCGCCGGGTCCGTTGCGTCTTGCATCAT
CTGATCAGAAACATCACCGCTTAGTACTCGCCGTCCTCTGGCTCGTACTCATCGTCCTCGTCATATTCCT
CCACGCCGCCGACGTTGCCAGCGCGCGCGGGTGCCACCGCCAGCCCAGGTCCGGCCCCAGCTGCCTCCAG
GGCGCGTCGGCTTGGGGCCCAGCGCAGGTCAGCGCCCGCGTCAAAGTAGGACTCGGCCTCTCTATCGCCG
CTGCCCGTGCCAGCCAGGGCCCTTTGCAGGCTGTGCATCAGCTCGCGGTCGCTGAGCTCGCGCCGCCGGC
TCACGCTCACGGCCTTGTGGATGCGCTCGTTGCGATAAACGCCCAGGTCGTCGCTCAAGGTAAGCACCTT
CAGCGCCATGCGCATGTAGAACCCCTCGATCTTTACCTCCTTGTCTATGGGAACGTAAGGGGTATGGTAT
ATCTTGCGGGCGTAAAACTTGCCCAGGCTAAGCATGGAATAGTTGATGGCGGCCACCTTGTCAGCCAGGC
TCAAGCTGCGCTCCTGCACCACTATGCTCTGCAGGATGTTTATCAAATCGAGCAGCCAGCGGCCCTCGGG
CTCTACTATGTTTAGCAGCGCATCCCTGAATGCCTCGTTGTCCCTGCTGTGCTGCACTATAAGGAACAGC
TGCGCCATGAGCGGCTTGCTATTTGGGTTTTGCTCCAGCGCGCTTACAAAGTCCCACAGATGCATCAGTC
CTATAGCCACCTCCTCGCGCGCCACAAGCGTACGCACGTGGTTGTTAAAGCTTTTTTGAAAGTTAATCTC
CTGGTTCACCGTCTGCTCGTATGCGGTTACCAGGTCGGCGGCCGCCACGTGTGCGCGCGCGGGACTAATC
CCGGTTCGCGCGTCGGGCTCAAAGTCCTCCTCGCGCAGCAACCGCTCGCGATTCAGGCCATGCCGCAGCT
CGCGCCCTGCGTGGAACTTTCGATCCCGCATCTCCTCGGGCTCCTCTCCCTCGCGGTCGCGAAACAGGTT
CTGCCGCGGCACGTACGCCTCACGCGTATCACGCTTCAGCTGCACCCTTGGGTGCCGCTCAGGAGAGGGC
GCTCCTAGCCGCGCCAGGCCCTCGCCCTCCTCCAAGTCCAGGTAGTGCCGGGCCCGGCGCCGCGGGGGTT
CGTAATCACCATCTGCTGCCGCGTCAACCGCGGATGTCGCCCCTCCTGACGCGGTAGGAGGAGGGGAGGG
TGCCCTGCATGTCTGCCGCTGCTCTTGCTCTTGCCGCTGCTGAGGAGGGGGGCGCATCTGCCGCAGCACC
GGATGCATCTGGGAAAAGCAAAAAAGGGGCTCGTCCCTGTTTCCGGAGGAATTTGCAAGCGGGGTCTTGC
ATGACGGGGAGGCAAACCCCCGTTCGCCGCAGTCCGGCCGGTCCGAGACTCGAACCGGGGGTCCCGCGAC
TCAACCCTTGGAAAATAACCCTCCGGCTACAGGGAGCGAGCCACTTAATGCTTTCGCTTTCCAGCCTAAC
CGCTTACGCTGCGCGCGGCCAGTGGCCAAAAAAGCTAGCGCAGCAGCCGCCGCGCCTGGAAGGAAGCCAA
AAGGAGCACTCCCCCGTTGTCTGACGTCGCACACCTGGGTTCGACACGCGGGCGGTAACCGCATGGATCA
CGGCGGACGGCCGGATACGGGGCTCGAACCCCGGTCGTCCGCCATGATACCCTTGCGAATTTATCCACCA
GACCACGGAAGAGTGCCCGCTTACAGGCTCTCCTTTTGCACGCTAGAGCGTCAACGATTGCGCGCGCCTG
ACCGGCCAGAGCGTCCCGACCATGGAGCACTTTTTGCCGCTGCGCAACATCTGGAACCGCGTCCGCGACT
TTCCGCGCGCCTCCACCACCGCCGCCGGCATCACCTGGATGTCCAGGTACATCTACGGATATCATCGCCT
TATGTTGGAAGATCTCGCCCCCGGAGCCCCGGCCACCCTACGCTGGCCCCTCTACCGCCAGCCGCCGCCG
CACTTTTTGGTGGGATACCAGTACCTGGTGCGGACTTGCAACGACTACGTATTTGACTCGAGGGCTTACT
CGCGTCTCAGGTACACCGAGCTCTCGCAGCCGGGTCACCAGACCGTTAACTGGTCCGTTATGGCCAACTG
CACTTACACCATCAACACGGGCGCATACCACCGCTTTGTGGACATGGATGACTTCCAGTCTACCCTCACG
CAGGTGCAGCAGGCCATATTAGCCGAGCGCGTTGTCGCCGACCTAGCCCTGCTTCAGCCGATGAGGGGCT
TCGGGGTCACACGCATGGGAGGAAGAGGGCGCCACCTACGGCCAAACTCCGCCGCCGCCGCAGCGATAGA
TGCAAGAGATGCAGGACAAGAGGAAGGAGAAGAAGAAGTGCCGGTAGAAAGGCTCATGCAAGACTACTAC
AAAGACCTGCGCCGATGTCAAAACGAAGCCTGGGGCATGGCCGACCGCCTGCGCATTCAGCAGGCCGGAC
CCAAGGACATGGTGCTTCTGTCGACCATCCGCCGTCTCAAGACCGCCTACTTTAATTACATCATCAGCAG
CACCTCCGCCAGAAACAACCCCGACCGCCGCCCGCTGCCGCCCGCCACGGTGCTCAGCCTACCTTGCGAC
TGTGACTGGTTAGACGCCTTTCTCGAGAGGTTTTCCGATCCGGTCGATGCGGACTCGCTCAGGTCCCTCG
GCGGCGGAGTACCTACACAACAATTGTTGAGATGCATCGTTAGCGCCGTATCCCTGCCGCATGGCAGCCC
CCCGCCAACCCATAACCGGGACATGACGGGCGGCGTCTTCCAACTGCGCCCCCGCGAGAACGGCCGCGCC
GTCACCGAGACCATGCGCCGTCGCCGCGGGGAGATGATCGAGCGCTTTGTCGACCGCCTCCCGGTGCGCC
GTCGTCGCCGCCGTGTCCCCCCTCCCCCACCGCCGCCAGAAGAAGAAGAAGGGGAGGCCCTTATGGAAGA
GGAGATTGAAGAAGAAGAAGAGGCCCCTGTAGCCTTTGAGCGCGAGGTGCGCGACACTGTCGCCGAGCTC
ATCCGTCTTCTGGAGGAGGAGTTAACCGTGTCGGCGCGCAACTCCCAGTTTTTCAACTTCGCCGTGGACT
TCTACGAGGCCATGGAGCGCCTTGAGGCCTTGGGGGATATCAACGAATCCACGTTGCGACGCTGGGTTAT
GTACTTCTTCGTGGCAGAACACACCGCCACCACCCTCAACTACCTCTTTCAGCGCCTGCGAAACTACGCC
GTCTTCGCCCGGCACGTGGAGCTCAATCTCGCGCAGGTGGTCATGCGCGCCCGCGATGCCGAAGGGGGCG
TGGTCTACAGCCGCGTCTGGAACGAGGGAGGCCTCAACGCCTTCTCGCAGCTCATGGCCCGCATTTCCAA
CGACCTCGCCGCCACCGTGGAGCGAGCCGGACGCGGAGATCTCCAGGAGGAAGAGATCGAGCAGTTCATG
GCCGAGATCGCCTATCAAGACAACTCAGGAGACGTGCAGGAGATTTTGCGCCAGGCCGCCGTCAACGACA
CCGAAATTGATTCTGTCGAACTCTCTTTCAGGTTCAAGCTCACCGGGCCCGTCGTCTTCACGCAGAGGCG
CCAGATTCAGGAGATCAACCGCCGCGTCGTCGCGTTCGCCAGCAACCTACGCGCGCAGCACCAGCTCCTG
CCCGCGCGCGGCGCCGACGTGCCCCTGCCCCCTCTCCCGGCGGGTCCGGAGCCCCCCCTACCTCCGGGGG
CTCGCCCGCGTCACCGCTTTTAGATGCATCATCCAAGGACACCCCCGCGGCCCACCGCCCGCCGCGCGGT
ACCGTAGTCGCGCCGCGGGGATGCGGCCTCTTGCAAGCCATCGACGCCGCCACCAACCAGCCCCTGGAAA
TTAGGTATCACCTGGATCTAGCCCGCGCCCTGACCCGTCTATGCGAGGTAAACCTGCAGGAGCTCCCGCC
TGACCTGACGCCGCGGGAGCTCCAGACCATGGACAGCTCCCATCTGCGCGATGTTGTCATCAAGCTCCGA
CCGCCGCGCGCGGACATCTGGACTTTGGGCTCGCGCGGCGTGGTGGTCCGATCCACCGTAACTCCCCTCG
AGCAGCCAGACGGTCAAGGACAAGCAGCCGAAGTAGAAGACCACCAGCCAAACCCGCCAGGCGAGGGGCT
CAAATTCCCACTCTGCTTCCTTGTGCGCGGTCGTCAGGTCAACCTCGTGCAGGATGTACAGCCCGTGCAC
CGCTGCCAGTACTGCGCACGTTTTTACAAAAGCCAGCACGAGTGTTCGGCCCGTCGCAGGGACTTCTACT
TTCACCACATCAATAGCCACTCCTCCAATTGGTGGCGGGAGATCCAGTTCTTCCCGATCGGCTCGCATCC
TCGCACCGAGCGTCTCTTTGTCACCTACGATGTAGAGACCTATACTTGGATGGGGGCCTTTGGGAAGCAG
CTCGTGCCCTTCATGCTGGTCATGAAGTTCGGCGGAGATGAGCCTCTAGTGACTGCCGCGCGAGACCTAG
CCGCGAACCTTGGATGGGACCGCTGGGAACAAGACCCGCTTACCTTCTACTGCATCACCCCAGAAAAAAT
GGCCATAGGTCGCCAGTTTAGGACCTTTCGCGACCACCTGCAAATGCTAATGGCCCGTGACCTGTGGAGC
TCATTCGTCGCTTCCAACCCTCATCTTGCAGACTGGGCCCTTTCAGAGCACGGGCTCAGCTCCCCTGAAG
AGCTCACCTACGAGGAACTTAAAAAATTGCCTTCCATCAAGGGCATCCCGCGCTTCTTGGAACTTTACAT
TGTGGGCCACAACATCAACGGCTTTGACGAGATCGTGCTCGCCGCCCAGGTAATTAACAACCGTTCCGAG
GTGCCGGGACCCTTCCGCATCACACGCAACTTTATGCCTCGCGCGGGAAAGATACTCTTCAACGATGTCA
CCTTCGCCCTGCCAAATCCGCGTTCCAAAAAGCGCACGGACTTTTTGCTCTGGGAGCAGGGCGGATGCGA
CGACACTGACTTCAAATACCAGTACCTCAAAGTCATGGTCAGGGACACCTTTGCGCTCACCCACACCTCG
CTCCGGAAGGCCGCGCAGGCATACGCGCTACCCGTAGAAAAGGGATGCTGCGCCTACCAGGCCGTCAACC
AGTTCTACATGCTAGGCTCTTACCGTTCGGAGGCCGACGGGTTTCCGATCCAAGAGTACTGGAAAGACCG
CGAAGAGTTTGTCCTCAACCGCGAGCTGTGGAAAAAAAAGGGACAGGATAAGTATGACATCATCAAGGAA
ACCCTGGACTACTGCGCCCTAGACGTGCAGGTCACCGCCGAGCTGGTCAACAAGCTGCGCGACTCCTACG
CCTCCTTCGTGCGTGACGCGGTAGGTCTCACAGACGCCAGCTTCAACGTCTTCCAGCGTCCAACCATATC
ATCCAACTCACATGCCATCTTCAGGCAGATAGTCTTCCGAGCAGAGCAGCCCGCCCGTAGCAACCTCGGT
CCCGACCTCCTCGCTCCCTCGCACGAACTATACGATTACGTGCGCGCCAGCATCCGCGGTGGAAGATGCT
ACCCTACATATCTTGGAATACTCAGAGAGCCCCTCTACGTTTACGACATTTGCGGCATGTACGCCTCCGC
GCTCACCCACCCCATGCCATGGGGTCCCCCACTCAACCCATACGAGCGCGCGCTTGCCGCCCGCGCATGG
CAGCAGGCGCTAGACTTGCAAGGATGCAAGATAGACTACTTCGACGCGCGCCTGCTGCCCGGGGTCTTTA
CCGTGGACGCAGACCCCCCGGACGAGACGCAGCTAGACCCCCTACCGCCATTCTGCTCGCGCAAGGGCGG
CCGCCTCTGCTGGACCAACGAGCGCCTACGCGGAGAGGTAGCCACCAGCGTTGACCTTGTCACCCTGCAC
AACCGCGGTTGGCGCGTGCACCTGGTGCCCGACGAGCGCACCACCGTCTTTCCCGAATGGCGGTGCGTTG
CGCGCGAATACGTGCAGCTAAACATCGCGGCCAAGGAGCGCGCCGATCGCGACAAAAACCAAACCCTGCG
CTCCATCGCCAAGTTGCTGTCCAACGCCCTCTACGGGTCGTTTGCCACCAAGCTTGACAACAAAAAGATT
GTCTTTTCTGACCAGATGGATGCGGCCACCCTCAAAGGCATCACCGCGGGCCAGGTGAATATCAAATCCT
CCTCGTTTTTGGAAACTGACAATCTTAGCGCAGAAGTCATGCCCGCTTTTCAGAGGGAGTACTCACCCCA
ACAGCTGGCCCTCGCAGACAGCGATGCGGAAGAGAGTGAGGACGAACGCGCCCCCACCCCCTTTTATAGC
CCCCCTTCAGGAACACCCGGTCACGTGGCCTACACCTACAAACCAATCACCTTCCTTGATGCCGAAGAGG
GCGACATGTGTCTTCACACCCTGGAGCGAGTGGACCCCCTAGTGGACAACGACCGCTACCCCTCCCACTT
AGCCTCCTTCGTGCTGGCCTGGACGCGAGCCTTTGTCTCAGAGTGGTCCGAGTTTCTATACGAGGAGGAC
CGCGGAACACCGCTCGAGGACAGGCCTCTCAAGTCTGTATACGGGGACACGGACAGCCTTTTCGTCACCG
AGCGTGGACACCGGCTCATGGAAACCAGAGGTAAGAAACGCATCAAAAAGCATGGGGGAAACCTGGTTTT
TGACCCCGAACGGCCAGAGCTCACCTGGCTCGTGGAATGCGAGACCGTCTGCGGGGCCTGCGGCGCGGAT
GCCTACTCCCCGGAATCGGTATTTCTCGCGCCCAAGCTCTACGCCCTCAAAAGTCTGCACTGCCCCTCGT
GCGGCGCCTCCTCCAAGGGCAAGCTGCGCGCCAAGGGCCACGCCGCGGAGGGGCTGGACTATGACACCAT
GGTCAAATGCTACCTGGCCGACGCGCAGGGCGAAGACCGGCAGCGCTTCAGCACCAGCAGGACCAGCCTC
AAGCGCACCCTGGCCAGCGCGCAGCCCGGAGCGCACCCCTTCACCGTGACCCAGACTACGCTGACGAGGA
CCCTGCGCCCGTGGAAAGACATGACCCTGGCCCGTCTGGACGAGCACCGACTACTGCCGTACAGCGAAAG
CCGCCCCAACCCGCGAAACGAGGAGATATGCTGGATCGAGATGCCGTAGAGCAGGTGACCGAGCTGTGGG
ACCGCCTGGAACTGCTTGGTCAAACGCTCAAAAGCATGCCTACGGCGGACGGTCTCAAACCGTTGAAAAA
CTTTGCTTCCTTGCAAGAACTGCTATCGCTGGGCGGCGAGCGCCTTCTGGCGGATTTGGTCAGGGAAAAC
ATGCGAGTCAGGGACATGCTTAACGAAGTGGCCCCCCTGCTCAGGGATGACGGCAGCTGCAGCTCTCTTA
ACTACCAGTTGCAGCCGGTAATAGGTGTGATTTACGGGCCCACCGGCTGCGGTAAGTCGCAGCTGCTCAG
GAACCTGCTTTCTTCCCAGCTGATCTCCCCTACCCCGGAAACCGTTTTCTTCATCGCCCCGCAGGTAGAC
ATGATCCCCCCATCTGAACTCAAAGCGTGGGAAATGCAAATCTGTGAGGGTAACTACGCCCCTGGGCCGG
ATGGAACCATTATACCGCAGTCTGGCACCCTCCGCCCGCGCTTTGTAAAAATGGCCTATGACGATCTCAT
CCTGGAACACAACTATGACGTTAGTGATCCCAGAAATATCTTCGCCCAGGCCGCCGCCCGTGGGCCCATT
GCCATCATTATGGACGAATGCATGGAAAATCTTGGAGGTCACAAGGGCGTCTCCAAGTTCTTCCACGCAT
TTCCTTCTAAGCTACATGACAAATTTCCCAAGTGCACCGGATACACTGTGCTGGTGGTTCTGCACAACAT
GAATCCCCGGAGGGATATGGCTGGGAACATAGCCAACCTAAAAATACAGTCCAAGATGCATCTCATATCC
CCACGTATGCACCCATCCCAGCTTAACCGCTTTGTAAACACTTACACCAAGGGCCTGCCCCTGGCAATCA
GCTTGCTACTGAAAGACATTTTTAGGCACCACGCCCAGCGCTCCTGCTACGACTGGATCATCTACAACAC
CACCCCGCAGCATGAAGCTCTGCAGTGGTGCTACCTCCACCCCAGAGACGGGCTTATGCCCATGTATCTG
AACATCCAGAGTCACCTTTACCACGTCCTGGAAAAAATACACAGGACCCTCAACGACCGAGACCGCTGGT
CCCGGGCCTACCGCGCGCGCAAAACCCCTAAATAAAGACAGCAAGACACTTGCTTGATCCAAATCCAAAC
AGAGTCTGGTTTTTTATTTATGTTTTAAACCGCATTGGGAGGGGAGGAAGCCTTCAGGGCAGAAACCTGC
TGGCGCAGATCCAACAGCTGCTGAGAAACGACATTAAGTTCCCGGGTCAAAGAATCCAATTGTGCCAAAA
GAGCCGTCAACTTGTCATCGCGGGCGGATGAACGGGAAGCTGCACTGCTTGCAAGCGGGCTCAGGAAAGC
AAAGTCAGTCACAATCCCGCGGGCGGTGGCTGCAGCGGCTGAAGCGGCGGCGGAGGCTGCAGTCTCCAAC
GGCGTTCCAGACACGGTCTCGTAGGTCAAGGTAGTAGAGTTTGCGGGCAGGACGGGGCGACCATCAATGC
TGGAGCCCATCACATTCTGACGCACCCCGGCCCATGGGGGCATGCGCGTTGTCAAATATGAGCTCACAAT
GCTTCCATCAAACGAGTTGGTGCTCATGGCGGCGGCGGCTGCTGCAAAACAGATACAAAACTACATAAGA
CCCCCACCTTATATATTCTTTCCCACCCTTAACCACGCCCAGATCCTCTAGCAGTGATAAACGTCTAATA
GTAATCAATTACGGGGTCATTAGTTCATAGCCCATATATGGAGTTCCGCGTTACATAACTTACGGTAAAT
GGCCCGCCTGGCTGACCGCCCAACGACCCCCGCCCATTGACGTCAATAATGACGTATGTTCCCATAGTAA
CGCCAATAGGGACTTTCCATTGACGTCAATGGGTGGAGTATTTACGGTAAACTGCCCACTTGGCAGTACA
TCAAGTGTATCATATGCCAAGTACGCCCCCTATTGACGTCAATGACGGTAAATGGCCCGCCTGGCATTAT
GCCCAGTACATGACCTTATGGGACTTTCCTACTTGGCAGTACATCTACGTATTAGTCATCGCTATTACCA
TGGTGATGCGGTTTTGGCAGTACATCAATGGGCGTGGATAGCGGTTTGACTCACGGGGATTTCCAAGTCT
CCACCCCATTGACGTCAATGGGAGTTTGTTTTGGCACCAAAATCAACGGGACTTTCCAAAATGTCGTAAC
AACTCCGCCCCATTGACGCAAATGGGCGGTAGGCGTGTACGGTGGGAGGTCTATATAAGCAGAGCTGGTT
TAGTGAACCGTCAGATCCGCTAGAGATCTATGCCCTACCAATATCCAGCACTGACCCCGGAGCAGAAGAA
GGAGCTGTCTGACATCGCTCACCGCATCGTGGCACCTGGCAAGGGCATCCTGGCTGCAGATGAGTCCACT
GGGAGCATTGCCAAGCGGCTGCAGTCCATTGGCACCGAGAACACCGAGGAGAACCGGCGCTTCTACCGCC
AGCTGCTGCTGACAGCTGACGACCGCGTGAACCCCTGCATTGGGGGTGTCATCCTCTTCCATGAGACACT
CTACCAGAAGGCGGATGATGGGCGTCCCTTCCCCCAAGTTATCAAATCCAAGGGCGGTGTTGTGGGCATC
AAGGTAGACAAGGGCGTGGTCCCCCTGGCAGGGACAAATGGCGAGACTACCACCCAAGGGTTGGATGGGC
TGTCTGAGCGCTGTGCCCAGTACAAGAAGGACGGAGCTGACTTCGCCAAGTGGCGTTGTGTGCTGAAGAT
TGGGGAACACACCCCCTCAGCCCTCGCCATCATGGAAAATGCCAATGTTCTGGCCCGTTATGCCAGTATC
TGCCAGCAGAATGGCATTGTGCCCATCGTGGAGCCTGAGATCCTCCCTGATGGGGACCATGACTTGAAGC
GCTGCCAGTATGTGACCGAGAAGGTGCTGGCTGCTGTCTACAAGGCTCTGAGTGACCACCACATCTACCT
GGAAGGCACCTTGCTGAAGCCCAACATGGTCACCCCAGGCCATGCTTGCACTCAGAAGTTTTCTCATGAG
GAGATTGCCATGGCGACCGTCACAGCGCTGCGCCGCACAGTGCCCCCCGCTGTCACTGGGATCACCTTCC
TGTCTGGAGGCCAGAGTGAGGAGGAGGCGTCCATCAACCTCAATGCCATTAACAAGTGCCCCCTGCTGAA
GCCCTGGGCCCTGACCTTCTCCTACGGCCGAGCCCTGCAGGCCTCTGCCCTGAAGGCCTGGGGCGGGAAG
AAGGAGAACCTGAAGGCTGCGCAGGAGGAGTATGTCAAGCGAGCCCTGGCCAACAGCCTTGCCTGTCAAG
GAAAGTACACTCCGAGCGGTCAGGCTGGGGCTGCTGCCAGCGAGTCCCTCTTCGTCTCTAACCACGCCTA
TCTCGAGCCTAAGCTTCTAGATAAGATATCCGATCCACCGGATCTAGATAACTGATCATAATCAGCCATA
CCACATTTGTAGAGGTTTTACTTGCTTTAAAAAACCTCCCACACCTCCCCCTGAACCTGAAACATAAAAT
GAATGCAATTGTTGTTGTTAACTTGTTTATTGCAGCTTATAATGGTTACAAATAAAGCAATAGCATCACA
AATTTCACAAATAAAGCATTTTTTTCACTGCATTCTAGTTGTGGTTTGTCCAAACTCATCAATGTATCTT
AACGCGGAGGTTTATCGACGATCTGCTAGTGATTAATAGTAATCAATTACGGGGTCATTAGTTCATAGCC
CATATATGGAGTTCCGCGTTACATAACTTACGGTAAATGGCCCGCCTGGCTGACCGCCCAACGACCCCCG
CCCATTGACGTCAATAATGACGTATGTTCCCATAGTAACGCCAATAGGGACTTTCCATTGACGTCAATGG
GTGGAGTATTTACGGTAAACTGCCCACTTGGCAGTACATCAAGTGTATCATATGCCAAGTACGCCCCCTA
TTGACGTCAATGACGGTAAATGGCCCGCCTGGCATTATGCCCAGTACATGACCTTATGGGACTTTCCTAC
TTGGCAGTACATCTACGTATTAGTCATCGCTATTACCATGGTGATGCGGTTTTGGCAGTACATCAATGGG
CGTGGATAGCGGTTTGACTCACGGGGATTTCCAAGTCTCCACCCCATTGACGTCAATGGGAGTTTGTTTT
GGCACCAAAATCAACGGGACTTTCCAAAATGTCGTAACAACTCCGCCCCATTGACGCAAATGGGCGGTAG
GCGTGTACGGTGGGAGGTCTATATAAGCAGAGCTGGTTTAGTGAACCGTCAGATCCGCTAGCGCTACCGG
TCGCCACCATGGTGAGCAAGGGCGAGGAGCTGTTCACCGGGGTGGTGCCCATCCTGGTCGAGCTGGACGG
CGACGTAAACGGCCACAAGTTCAGCGTGTCCGGCGAGGGCGAGGGCGATGCCACCTACGGCAAGCTGACC
CTGAAGTTCATCTGCACCACCGGCAAGCTGCCCGTGCCCTGGCCCACCCTCGTGACCACCCTGACCTACG
GCGTGCAGTGCTTCAGCCGCTACCCCGACCACATGAAGCAGCACGACTTCTTCAAGTCCGCCATGCCCGA
AGGCTACGTCCAGGAGCGCACCATCTTCTTCAAGGACGACGGCAACTACAAGACCCGCGCCGAGGTGAAG
TTCGAGGGCGACACCCTGGTGAACCGCATCGAGCTGAAGGGCATCGACTTCAAGGAGGACGGCAACATCC
TGGGGCACAAGCTGGAGTACAACTACAACAGCCACAACGTCTATATCATGGCCGACAAGCAGAAGAACGG
CATCAAGGTGAACTTCAAGATCCGCCACAACATCGAGGACGGCAGCGTGCAGCTCGCCGACCACTACCAG
CAGAACACCCCCATCGGCGACGGCCCCGTGCTGCTGCCCGACAACCACTACCTGAGCACCCAGTCCGCCC
TGAGCAAAGACCCCAACGAGAAGCGCGATCACATGGTCCTGCTGGAGTTCGTGACCGCCGCCGGGATCAC
TCTCGGCATGGACGAGCTGTACAAGTCCGGACTCAGATCCACCGGATCTAGATAACTGATCATAATCAGC
CATACCACATTTGTAGAGGTTTTACTTGCTTTAAAAAACCTCCCACACCTCCCCCTGAACCTGAAACATA
AAATGAATGCAATTGTTGTTGTTAACTTGTTTATTGCAGCTTATAATGGTTACAAATAAAGCAATAGCAT
CACAAATTTCACAAATAAAGCATTTTTTTCACTGCATTCTAGTTGTGGTTTGTCCAAACTCATCAATGTA
TCTTAACGCGATCAAGCTAGCTTGCTAGACTCGACTGACTATAATAATAAAACGCCAACTTTGACCCGGA
ACGCGGAAAACACCTGAGAAAAACACCTGGGCGAGTCTCCACGTAAACGGTCAAAGTCCCCGCGGCCCTA
GACAAATATTACGCGCTATGAGTAACACAAAATTATTCAGATTTCACTTCCTCTTATTCAGTTTTCCCGC
GAAAATGGCCAAATCTTACTCGGTTACGCCCAAATTTACTACAACATCCGCCTAAAACCGCGCGAAAATT
GTCACTTCCTGTGTACACCGGCGCACACCAAAAACGTCACTTTTGCCACATCCGTCGCTTACATGTGTTC
CGCCACACTTGCAACATCACACTTCCGCCACACTACTACGTCACCCGCCCCGTTCCCACGCCCCGCGCCA
CGTCACAAACTCCACCCCCTCATTATCATATTGGCTTCAATCCAAAATAAGGTATATTATTGATGATGTT
AATTAAGAATTAATTCGATCCTGAATGGCGAATGG
[124 nt withheld, positions 14946-15069]
C
[91 nt withheld, positions 15071-15161]
A
[49 nt withheld, positions 15163-15211]
CCTTTGACGTTGGAGTCCACGTTCTTT
[37 nt withheld, positions 15239-15275]
ACCCTATCTCGGTCTATTCTTTTGATTTATAAGGGATTTTGCCGATTTCGGCCTATTGGTTAAAAAATGA
GCTGATTTAACAAAAATTTTAACAAAATTCAGAAGAACTCGTCAAGAAGGCGATAGAAGGCGATGCGCTG
CGAATCGGGAGCGGCGATACCGTAAAGCACGAGGAAGCGGTCAGCCCATTCGCCGCCAAGCTCTTCAGCA
ATATCACGGGTAGCCAACGCTATGTCCTGATAGCGGTCCGCCACACCCAGCCGGCCACAGTCGATGAATC
CAGAAAAGCGGCCATTTTCCACCATGATATTCGGCAAGCAGGCATCGCCATGGGTCACGACGAGATCCTC
GCCGTCGGGCATGCTCGCCTTGAGCCTGGCGAACAGTTCGGCTGGCGCGAGCCCCTGATGCTCTTCGTCC
AGATCATCCTGATCGACAAGACCGGCTTCCATCCGAGTACGTGCTCGCTCGATGCGATGTTTCGCTTGGT
GGTCGAATGGGCAGGTAGCCGGATCAAGCGTATGCAGCCGCCGCATTGCATCAGCCATGATGGATACTTT
CTCGGCAGGAGCAAGGTGAGATGACAGGAGATCCTGCCCCGGCACTTCGCCCAATAGCAGCCAGTCCCTT
CCCGCTTCAGTGACAACGTCGAGCACAGCTGCGCAAGGAACGCCCGTCGTGGCCAGCCACGATAGCCGCG
CTGCCTCGTCTTGCAGTTCATTCAGGGCACCGGACAGGTCGGTCTTGACAAAAAGAACCGGGCGCCCCTG
CGCTGACAGCCGGAACACGGCGGCATCAGAGCAGCCGATTGTCTGTTGTGCCCAGTCATAGCCGAATAGC
CTCTCCACCCAAGCGGCCGGAGAACCTGCGTGCAATCCATCTTGTTCAATCATGCGAAACGATCCTCATC
CTGTCTCTTGATCAGAGCTTGATCCCCTGCGCCATCAGATCCTTGGCGGCAAGAAAGCCATCCAGTTTAC
TTTGCAGGGCTTCCCAACCTTACCAGAGGGCGCCCCAGCTGGCAATTCCGGTTCGCTTGCTGTCCATAAA
ACCGCCCAGTCTAGCTATCGCCATGTAAGCCCACTGCAAGCTACCTGCTTTCTCTTTGCGCTTGCGTTTT
CCCTTGTCCAGATAGCCCAGTAGCTGACATTCATCCGGGGTCAGCACCGTTTCTGCGGACTGGCTTTCTA
CGTGAAAAGGATCTAGGTGAAGATCCTTTTTGATAATCTCATGGCTGCAGCAATGGCAACAACGTTGCGC
AAACTATTAACTGGCGAACTACTTACTCTAGCTTCCCGGCAACAATTAATAGACTGGATGGAGGCGGATA
AAGTTGCAGGACCACTTCTGCGCTCGGCCCTTCCGGCTGGCTGGTTTATTGCTGATAAATCTGGAGCCGG
TGAGCGTGGGTCTCGCGGTATCATTGCAGCACTGGGGCCAGATGGTAAGCCCTCCCGTATCGTAGTTATC
TACACGACGGGGAGTCAGGCAACTATGGATGAACGAAATAGACAGATCGCTGAGATAGGTGCCTCACTGA
TTAAGCATTGGTAACTGTCAGACCAAGTTTACTCATATATACTTTAGATTGATTTAAAACTTCATTTTTA
ATTTAAAAGGATCTAGGTGAAGATCCTTTTTGATAATCTCATGACCAAAATCCCTTAACGTGAGTTTTCG
TTCCACTGAGCGTCAGACCCCGTAGAAAAGATCAAAGGATCTTCTTGAGATCCTTTTTTTCTGCGCGTAA
TCTGCTGCTTGCAAACAAAAAAACCACCGCTACCAGCGGTGGTTTGTTTGCCGGATCAAGAGCTACCAAC
TCTTTTTCCGAAGGTAACTGGCTTCAGCAGAGCGCAGATACCAAATACTGTCCTTCTAGTGTAGCCGTAG
TTAGGCCACCACTTCAAGAACTCTGTAGCACCGCCTACATACCTCGCTCTGCTAATCCTGTTACCAGTGG
CTGCTGCCAGTGGCGATAAGTCGTGTCTTACCGGGTTGGACTCAAGACGATAGTTACCGGATAAGGCGCA
GCGGTCGGGCTGAACGGGGGGTTCGTGCACACAGCCCAGCTTGGAGCGAACGACCTACACCGAACTGAGA
TACCTACAGCGTGAGCTATGAGAAAGCGCCACGCTTCCCGAAGGGAGAAAGGCGGACAGGTATCCGGTAA
GCGGCAGGGTCGGAACAGGAGAGCGCACGAGGGAGCTTCCAGGGGGAAACGCCTGGTATCTTTATAGTCC
TGTCGGGTTTCGCCACCTCTGACTTGAGCGTCGATTTTTGTGATGCTCGTCAGGGGGGCGGAGCCTATGG
AAAAACGCCAGCAACGCGGCCTTTTTACGGTTCCTGGCCTTTTGCTGGCCTTTTGCTCACATGTTCTTTC
CTGCGTTATCCCCTGATTCTGTGGATAACCGTATTACCGCCTTTGAGTGAGCTGATACCGCTCGCCGCAG
CCGAACGACCGAGCGCAGCGAGTCAGTGAGCGAGGAAGCGGAAGAGCGCCTGATGCGGTATTTTCTCCTT
ACGCATCTGTGCGGTATTTCACACCGCATATGGTGCACTCTCAGTACAATCTGCTCTGATGCCGCATAGT
TAAGCCAGTATACACTCCGCTATCGCTACGTGACTGGGTCATGGCTGCGCCCCGACACCCGCCAACACCC
GCTGACGCGCCCTGACGGGCTTGTCTGCTCCCGGCATCCGCTTACAGACAAGCTGTGACCGTCTCCGGGA
GCTGCATGTGTCAGAGGTTTTCACCGTCATCACCGAAACGCGCGAGGCAGCTGCGGTAAAGCTCATCAGC
GTGGTCGTGAAGCGATTCACAGATGTCTGCCTGTTCATCCGCGTCCAGCTCGTTGAGTTTCTCCAGAAGC
GTTAATGTCTGGCTTCTGATAAAGCGGGCCATGTTAAGGGCGGTTTTTTCCTGTTTGGTCACTGATGCCT
CCGTGTAAGGGGGATTTCTGTTCATGGGGGTAATGATACCGATGAAACGAGAGAGGATGCTCACGATACG
GGTTACTGATGATGAACATGCCCGGTTACTGGAACGTTGTGAGGGTAAACAACTGGCGGTATGGATGCGG
CGGGACCAGAGAAAAATCACTCAGGGTCAATGCCAGCGCTTCGTTAATACAGATGTAGGTGTTCCACAGG
GTAGCCAGCAGCATCCTGCGATGCAGATCCGGAACATAATGGTGCAGGGCGCTGACTTCCGCGTTTCCAG
ACTTTACGAAACACGGAAACCGAAGACCATTCATGTTGTTGCTCAGGTCGCAGACGTTTTGCAGCAGCAG
TCGCTTCACGTTCGCTCGCGTATCGGTGATTCATTCTGCTAACCAGTAAGGCAACCCCGCCAGCCTAGCC
GGGTCCTCAACGACAGGAGCACGATCATGCGCACCCGTGGCCAGGACCCAACGCTGCCCGAGATGCGCCG
CGTGCGGCTGCTGGAGATGGCGGACGCGATGGATATGTTCTGCCAAGGGTTGGTTTGCGCATTCACAGTT
CTCCGCAAGAATTGATTGGCTCCAATTCTTGGAGTGGTGAATCCGTTAGCGAGGTGCCGCCGGCTTCCAT
TCAGGTCGAGGTGGCCCGGCTCCATGCACCGCGACGCAACGCGGGGAGGCAGACAAGGTATAGGGCGGCG
CCTACAATCCATGCCAACCCGTTCCATGTGCTCGCCGAGGCGGCATAAATCGCCGTGACGATCAGCGGTC
CAATGATCGAAGTTAGGCTGGTAAGAGCCGCGAGCGATCCTTGAAGCTGTCCCTGATGGTCGTCATCTAC
CTGCCTGGACAGCATGGCCTGCAACGCGGGCATCCCGATGCCGCCGGAAGCGAGAAGAATCATAATGGGG
AAGGCCATCCAGCCTCGCGTCGCGAACGCCAGCAAGACGTAGCCCAGCGCGTCGGCCGCCATGCCGGCGA
TAATGGCCTGCTTCTCGCCGAAACGTTTGGTGGCGGGACCAGTGACGAAGGCTTGAGCGAGGGCGTGCAA
GATTCCGAATACCGCAAGCGACAGGCCGATCATCGTCGCGCTCCAGCGAAAGCGGTCCTCGCCGAAAATG
ACCCAGAGCGCTGCCGGCACCTGTCCTACGAGTTGCATGATAAAGAAGACAGTCATAAGTGCGGCGACGA
TAGTCATGCCCCGCGCCCACCGGAAGGAGCTGACTGGGTTGAAGGCTCTCAAGGGCATCGGTCGAGACGT
AGGATCCATGCATGTTAATTAACATCATCAATAATATACCTTATTTTGGATTGAAGCCAATATGATAATG
AGGGGGTGGAGTTTGTGACGTGGCGCGGGGCGTGGGAACGGGGCGGGTGACGTAGGTTTTAGGGCGGAGT
AACTTGTATGTGTTGGGAATTGTAGTTTTCTTAAAATGGGAAGTGACGTAACGTGGGAAAACGGAAGTGA
CGATTTGAGGAAGTTGTGGGTTTTTTGGCTTTCGTTTCTGGGCGTAGGTTCGCGTGCGGTTTTCTGGGTG
TTTTTTGTGGACTTTAACCGTTACGTCATTTTTTAGTCCTATATATACTCGCTCTGCACTTGGCCCTTTT
TTACACTGTGACTGATTGAGCTGGTGCCGTGTCGAGTGGTGTTTTTTTAATAGGTTTTCTTTTTTACTGG
TAAGGCTGACTGTTATGGCTGCCGCTGTGGAAGCGCTGTATGTTGTTCTGGAGCGGGAGGGTGCTATTTT
GCCTAGGCAGGAGGGTTTTTCAGGTGTTTATGTGTTTTTCTCTCCTATTAATTTTGTTATACCTCCTATG
GGGGCTGTAATGTTGTCTCTACGCCTGCGGGTATGTATTCCCCCGGGCTATTTCGGTCGCTTTTTAGCAC
TGACCGATGTGAATCAACCTGATGTGTTTACCGAGTCTTACATTATGACTCCGGACATGACCGAGGAGCT
GTCGGTGGTGCTTTTTAATCACGGTGACCAGTTTTTTTACGGTCACGCCGGCATGGCCGTAGTCCGTCTT
ATGCTTATAAGGGTTGTTTTTCCTGTTGTAAGACAGGCTTCTAATGTTTAAATGTTTTTTTGTTATTTTA
TTTTGTGTTTATGCAGAAACCCGCAGACATGTTTGAGAGAAAAATGGTGTCTTTTTCTGTGGTGGTTCCG
GAGCTTACCTGCCTTTATCTGCATGAGCATGACTACGATGTGCTTTCTTTTTTGCGCGAGGCTTTGCCTG
ATTTTTTGAGCAGCACCTTGCATTTTATATCGCCGCCCATGCAACAAGCTTACATCGGGGCTACGCTGGT
TAGCATAGCTCCGAGTATGCGTGTCATAATCAGTGTGGGTTCTTTTGTCATGGTTCCTGGCGGGGAAGTG
GCCGCGCTGGTCCGTGCAGACCTGCACGATTATGTTCAGCTGGCCCTGCGAAGGGACCTACGGGATCGCG
GTATTTTTGTTAATGTTCCGCTTTTGAATCTTATACAGGTCTGTGAGGAACCTGAATTTTTGCAATCATG
ATTCGCTGCTTGAGGCTGAAGGTGGAGGGCGCTCTGGAGCAGATTTTTACAATGGCCGGACTTAATATTC
GGGATTTGCTTAGAGATATATTGAGAAGGTGGCGAGATGAGAATTATTTGGGCATGGTTGAAGGTGCTGG
AATGTTTATAGAGGAGATTCACCCTGAAGGGTTTAGCCTTTACGTCCACTTGGACGTGAGGGCCGTTTGC
CTTTTGGAAGCCATTGTGCAACATCTTACAAATGCCATTATCTGTTCTTTGGCTGTAGAGTTTGACCACG
CCACCGGAGGGGAGCGCGTTCACTTAATAGATCTTCATTTTGAGGTTTTGGATAATCTTTTGGAATAAAA
AAAAAAACATGGTTCTTCCAGCTCTTCCCGCTCCTCCCGTGTGTGACTCGCAGAACGAATGTGTAGGTTG
GCTGGGTGTGGCTTATTCTGCGGTGGTGGATGTTATCAGGGCAGCGGCGCATGAAGGAGTTTACATAGAA
CCCGAAGCCAGGGGGCGCCTGGATGCTTTGAGAGAGTGGATATACTACAACTACTACACAGAGCGATCTA
AGCGGCGAGACCGGAGACGCAGATCTGTTTGTCACGCCCGCACCTGGTTTTGCTTCAGGAAATATGACTA
CGTCCGGCGTTCCATTTGGCATGACACTACGACCAACACGATCTCGGTTGTCTCGGCGCACTCCGTACAG
TAGGGATCGTCTACCTCCTTTTGAGACAGAAACCCGCGCTACCATACTGGAGGATCATCCGCTGCTGCCC
GAATGTAACACTTTGACAATGCACAACGTGAGTTACGTGCGAGGTCTTCCCTGCAGTGTGGGATTTACGC
TGATTCAGGAATGGGTTGTTCCCTGGGATATGGTTCTAACGCGGGAGGAGCTTGTAATCCTGAGGAAGTG
TATGCACGTGTGCCTGTGTTGTGCCAACATTGATATCATGACGAGCATGATGATCCATGGTTACGAGTCC
TGGGCTCTCCACTGTCATTGTTCCAGTCCCGGTTCCCTGCAGTGTATAGCCGGCGGGCAGGTTTTGGCCA
GCTGGTTTAGGATGGTGGTGGATGGCGCCATGTTTAATCAGAGGTTTATATGGTACCGGGAGGTGGTGAA
TTACAACATGCCAAAAGAGGTAATGTTTATGTCCAGCGTGTTTATGAGGGGTCGCCACTTAATCTACCTG
CGCTTGTGGTATGATGGCCACGTGGGTTCTGTGGTCCCCGCCATGAGCTTTGGATACAGCGCCTTGCACT
GTGGGATTTTGAACAATATTGTGGTGCTGTGCTGCAGTTACTGTGCTGATTTAAGTGAGATCAGGGTGCG
CTGCTGTGCCCGGAGGACAAGGCGCCTTATGCTGCGGGCGGTGCGAATCATCGCTGAGGAGACCACTGCC
ATGTTGTATTCCTGCAGGACGGAGCGGCGGCGGCAGCAGTTTATTCGCGCGCTGCTGCAGCACCACCGCC
CTATCCTGATGCACGATTATGACTCTACCCCCATGTAGGCGTGGACTTCTCCTTCGCCGCCCGTTAAGCA
ACCGCAAGTTGGACAGCAGCCTGTGGCTCAGCAGCTGGACAGCGACATGAACTTAAGTGAGCTGCCCGGG
GAGTTTATTAATATCACTGATGAGCGTTTGGCTCGACAGGAAACCGTGTGGAATATAACACCTAAGAATA
TGTCTGTTACCCATGATATGATGCTTTTTAAGGCCAGCCGGGGAGAAAGGACTGTGTACTCTGTGTGTTG
GGAGGGAGGTGGCAGGTTGAATACTAGGGTTCTGTGAGTTTGATTAAGGTACGGTGATCTGTATAAGCTA
TGTGGTGGTGGGGCTATACTACTGAATGAAAAATGACTTGAAATTTTCTGCAATTGAAAAATAAACACGT
TGAAACATAACACAAACGATTCTTTATTCTTGGGCAATGTATGAAAAAGTGTAAGAGGATGTGGCAAATA
TTTCATTAATGTAGTTGTGGCCAGACCAGTCCCATGAAAATGACATAGAGTATGCACTTGGAGTTGTGTC
TCCTGTTTCCTGTGTACCGTTTAGTGTAATGGTTAGTGTTACAGGTTTAGTTTTGTCTCCGTTTAAGTAA
ACTTGACTGACAATGTTACTTTTGGCAGTTTTACCGTGAGATTTTGGATAAGCTGATAGGTTAGGCATAA
ATCCAACAGCGTTTGTATAGGCTGTGCCTTCAGTAAGATCTCCATTTCTAAAGTTCCAATATTCTGGGTC
CAGGAAGGAATTGTTTAGTAGCACTCCATTTTCGTCAAATCTTATAATAAGATGAGCACTTTGAACTGTT
CCAGATATTGGAGCCAAACTGCCTTTAACAGCCAAAACTGAAACTGTAGCAAGTATTTGACTGCCACATT
TTGTTAAGACCAAAGTGAGTTTAGCATCTTTCTCTGCATTTAGTCTACAGTTAGGAGATGGAGCTGGTGT
GGTCCACAAAGTTAGCTTATCATTATTTTTGTTTCCTACTGTAATGGCACCTGTGCTGTCAAAACTAAGG
CCAGTTCCTAGTTTAGGAACCATAGCCTTGTTTGAATCAAATTCTAGGCCATGGCCAATTTTTGTTTTGA
GGGGATTTGTGTTTGGTGCATTAGGTGAACCAAATTCAAGCCCATCTCCTGCATTAATGGCTATGGCTGT
AGCGTCAAACATCAACCCCTTGGCAGTGCTTAGGTTAACCTCAAGCTTTTTGGAATTGTTTGAAGCTGTA
AACAAGTAAAGGCCTTTGTTGTAGTTAATATCCAAGTTGTGGGCTGAGTTTATAAAAAGAGGGCCCTGTC
CTAGTCTTAGATTTAGTTGGTTTTGAGCATCAAACGGATAACTAACATCAAGTATAAGGCGTCTGTTTTG
AGAATCAATCCTTAGTCCTCCTGCTACATTAAGTTGCATATTGCCTTGTGAATCAAAACCCAAGGCTCCA
GTAACTTTAGTTTGCAAGGAAGTATTATTAATAGTCACACCTGGACCAGTTGCTACGGTCAAAGTGTTTA
GGTCGTCTGTTACATGCAAAGGAGCCCCGTACTTTAGTCCTAGTTTTCCATTTTGTGTATAAATGGGCTC
TTTCAAGTCAATGCCCAAGCTACCAGTGGCAGTAGTTAGAGGGGGTGAGGCAGTGATAGTAAGGGTACTG
CTATCGGTGGTGGTGAGGGGGCCTGATGTTTGCAGGGCTAGCTTTCCTTCTGACACTGTGAGGGGTCCTT
GGGTGGCAATGCTAAGTTTGGAGTCGTGCACGGTTAGCGGGGCCTGTGATTGCATGGTGAGTGTGTTGCC
CGCGACCATTAGAGGTGCGGCGGCAGCCACAGTTAGGGCTTCTGAGGTAACTGTGAGGGGTGCAGATATT
TCCAGGTTTATGTTTGACTTGGTTTTTTTGAGAGGTGGGCTCACAGTGGTTACATTTTGGGAGGTAAGGT
TGCCGGCCTCGTCCAGAGAGAGGCCGTTGCCCATTTTGAGCGCAAGCATGCCATTGGAGGTAACTAGAGG
TTCGGATAGGCGCAAAGAGAGTACCCCAGGGGGACTCTCTTGAAACCCATTGGGGGATACAAAGGGAGGA
GTAAGAAAAGGCACAGTTGGAGGACCGGTTTCCGTGTCATATGGATACACGGGGTTGAAGGTATCTTCAG
ACGGTCTTGCGCGCTTCATCTGCAACAACATGAAGATAGTGGGTGCGGATGGACAGGAACAGGAGGAAAC
TGACATTCCATTTAGATTGTGGAGAAAGTTTGCAGCCAGGAGGAAGCTGCAATACCAGAGCTGGGAGGAG
GGCAAGGAGGTGCTGCTGAATAAACTGGACAGAAATTTGCTAACTGATTTTAAGTAAGTGATGCTTTATT
ATTTTTTTTTATTAGTTAAAGGGAATAAGATCCCCGGGTACTCTAGTTAATCGACTTAGGCGACCTGACA
TTAACTAGAGGATCTTGATGTAATCCAGGGTTAGGACAGTTGCAAATCACAGTGAGAACACAGGGTCCCC
TGTCCCGCTCAACTAGCAGGGGGCGCTGGGTAAACTCCCGAATCAGGCTACGGGCAAGCTCTCCCTGGGC
GGTAAGCCGGACGCCGTGCGCCGGGCCCTCGATATGATCCTCGGGCAATTCAAAGTAGCAAAACTCACCG
GAGTCGCGGGCAAAGCACTTGTGGCGGCGACAGTGGACCAGGTGTTTCAGGCGCAGTTGCTCTGCCTCTC
CACTTAACATTCAGTCGTAGCCGTCCGCCGAGTCCTTTACCGCGTCAAAGTTAGGAATAAATTGATCCGG
ATAGTGGCCGGGAGGTCCCGAGAAGGGGTTAAAGTAGACCGATGGCACAAACTCCTCAATAAATTGCAGA
GTTCCAATGCCTCCAGAGCGCGGCTCAGAGGACGAGGTCTGCAGAGTTAGGATTGCCTGACGAGGCGTGA
ATGAAGAGCGGCCGGCGCCGCCGATCTGAAATGTCCCGTCCGGACGGAGACCAAGCGAGGAGCTCACCGA
CTCGTCGTTGAGCTGAATACCTCGCCCTCTGATTGTCAGGTGAGTTATACCCTGCCCGGGCGACCGCACC
CTGTGACGAAAGCCGCCCGCAAGCTGCGCCCCTGAGTTAGTCATCTGAACTTCGGCCTGGGCGTCTCTGG
GAAGTACCACAGTGGTGGGAGCGGGACTTTCCTGGTACACCAGGGCAGCGGGCCAACTACGGGGATTAAG
GTTATTACGAGGTGTGGTGGTAATAGCCGCCTGTTCCAGGAGAATTCGGTTTCGGTGGGCGCGTATTCCG
TTGACCCGGGATATCATGTGGGGTCCCGCGCTCATGTAGTTTATTCGGGTTGAGTAGTCTTGGGCAGCTC
CAGCCGCAAGTCCCATTTGTGGCTGGTAACTCCACATGTAGGGCGTGGGAATTTCCTTGCTCATAATGGC
GCTGACAACAGGTGCTGGCGCCGGGTGTGGCCGCTGGAGATGACGTAGTTTTCGCGCTTAAATTTGAGAA
AGGGCGCGAAACTAGTCCTTAAGAGTCAGCGCGCAGTATTTACTGAAGAGAGCCTCCGCGTCTTCCAGCG
TGCGCCGAAGCTGATCTTCGCTTTTGTGATACAGGCAGCTGCGGGTGAGGGATCGCAGAGACCTGTTTTT
TATTTTCAGCTCTTGTTCTTGGCCCCTGCTCTGTTGAAATATAGCATACAGAGTGGGAAAAATCCTGTTT
CTAAGCTCGCGGGTCGATACGGGTTCGTTGGGCGCCAGACGCAGCGCTCCTCCTCCTGCTGCTGCCGCCG
CTGTGGATTTCTTGGGCTTTGTCAGAGTCTTGCTATCCGGTCGCCTTTGCTTCTGTGTGGCCGCTGCTGT
TGCTGCCGCTGCCGCCGGTGCAGTATGGGCTGTAGAGATGACGGTAGTAATGCAGGATGTTACGGGGGAA
GGCCACGCCGTGATGGTAGAGAAGAAAGCGGCGGGCGAAGGAGATGTTGCCCCCACAGTCTTGCAAGCAA
GCAACTATGGCGTTCTTGTGCCCGCGCCATGAGCGGTAGCCTTGGCGCTGTTGTTGCTCTTGGGCTAACG
GCGGCGGCTGCTTGGACTTACCGGCCCTGGTTCCAGTGGTGTCCCATCTACGGTTGGGTCGGCGAACGGG
CAGTGCCGGCGGCGCCTGAGGAGCGGAGGTTGTAGCCATGCTGGAACCGGTTGCCGATTTCTGGGGCGCC
GGCGAGGGGAATGCGACCGAGGGTGACGGTGTTTCGTCTGACACCTCTTCGACCTCGGAAGCTTCCTCGT
CTAGGCTCTCCCAGTCTTCCATCATGTCCTCCTCCTCCTCGTCCAAAACCTCCTCTGCCTGACTGTCCCA
GTATTCCTCCTCGTCCGTGGGTGGCGGCGGCAGCTGCAGCTTCTTTTTGGGTGCCATCCTGGGAAGCAAG
GGCCCGCGGCTGCTGCTGATAGGGCTGCGGCGGCGGGGGGATTGGGTTGAGCTCCTCGCCGGACTGGGGG
TCCAAGTAAACCCCCCGTCCCTTTCGTAGCAGAAACTCTTGGCGGGCTTTGTTGATGGCTTGCAATTGGC
CAAGAATGTGGCCCTGGGTAATGACGCAGGCGGTAAGCTCCGCATTAGGCGGGCGGGATTGGTCTTCGTA
GAACCTAATCTCGTGGGCGTGGTAGTCCTCAGGTACAAATTTGCGAAGGTAAGCCGACGTCCACAGCCCC
GGAGTGAGTTTCAACCCCGGAGCCGCGGACTTTTCGTCAGGCGAGGGACCCTGCAGCTCAAAGGTACCGA
TAATTTGACTTTCGTTAAGCAGCTGCGAATTGCAAACCAGGGAGCGGTGCGGGGTGCATAGGTTGCAGCG
ACAGTGACACTCCAGTAGACCGTCACCGCTCACGTCTTCCATTATGTCAGAGTGGTAGGCAAGGTAGTTG
GCTAGCTGCAGAAGGTAGCAGTGGCCCCAAAGCGGCGGAGGGCATTCGCGGTACTTAATGGGCACAAAGT
CGCTAGGAAGTGCACAGCAGGTGGCGGGCAAGATTCCTGAGCGCTCTAGGATAAAGTTCCTAAAGTTCTG
CAACATGCTTTGACTGGTGAAGTCTGGCAGACCCTGTTGCAGGGTTTTAAGCAGGCGTTCGGGGAAAATG
ATGTCCGCCAGGTGCGCGGCCACGGAGCGCTCGTTGAAGGCCGTCCATAGGTCCTTCAAGTTTTGCTTTA
GCAGTTTCTGCAGCTCCTTGAGGTTGCACTCCTCCAAGCACTGCTGCCAAACGCCCATGGCCGTCTGCCA
GGTGTAGCATAGAAATAAGTAAACGCAGTCGCGGACGTAGTCGCGGCGCGCCTCGCCCTTGAGCGTGGAA
TGAAGCACGTTTTGCCCAAGGCGGTTTTCGTGCAAAATTCCAAGGTAGGAGACCAGGTTGCAGAGCTCCA
CGTTGGAGATCTTGCAGGCCTGGCGTACGTAGCCCTGTCGAAAGGTGTAGTGCAATGTTTCCTCTAGCTT
GCGCTGCATCTCCGGGTCAGCAAAGAACCGCTGCATGCACTCAAGCTCCACGGTAACGAGCACTGCGGCC
ATCATTAGTTTGCGTCGCTCCTCCAAGTCGGCAGGCTCGCGCGTTTGAAGCCAGCGCGCTAGCTGCTCGT
CGCCAACTGCGGGTAGGCCCTCCTCTGTTTGTTCTTGCAAATTTGCATCCCTCTCCAGGGGCTGCGCACG
GCGCACGATCAGCTCACTCATGACTGTGCTCATGACCTTGGGGGGTAGGTTAAGTGCCGGGTAGGCAAAG
TGGGTGACCTCGATGCTGCGTTTTAGTACGGCTAGGCGCGCGTTGTCACCCTCGAGTTCCACCAACACTC
CAGAGTGACTTTCATTTTCGCTGTTTTCCTGTTGCAGAGCGTTTGCCGCGCGCTTCTCGTCGCGTCCAAG
ACCCTCAAAGATTTTTGGCACTTCGTTGAGCGAGGCGATATCAGGTATGACAGCGCCCTGCCGCAAGGCC
AGCTGCTTGTCCGCTCGGCTGCGGTTGGCACGGCAGGATAGGGGTATCTTGCAGTTTTGGAAAAAGATGT
GATAGGTGGCAAGCACCTCTGGCACGGCAAATACGGGGTAGAAGTTGAGGCGCGGGTTGGGCTCGCATGT
GCCGTTTTCTTGGCGTTTGGGGGGTACGCGCGGTGAGAATAGGTGGCGTTCGTAGGCAAGGCTGACATCC
GCTATGGCGAGGGGCACATCGCTGCGCTCTTGCAACGCGTCGCAGATAATGGCGCACTGGCGCTGCAGAT
GCTTCAACAGCACGTCGTCTCCCACATCTAGGTAGTCGCCATGCCTTTCGTCCCCCCGCCCGACTTGTTC
CTCGTTTGCCTCTGCGTTGTCCTGGTCTTGCTTTTTATCCTCTGTTGGTACTGAGCGGTCCTCGTCGTCT
TCGCTTACAAAACCTGGGTCCTGCTCGATAATCACTTCCTCCTCCTCAAGCGGGGGTGCCTCGACGGGGA
AGGTGGTAGGCGCGTTGGCGGCATCGGTGGAGGCGGTGGTGGCGAACTCAGAGGGGGCGGTTAGGCTGTC
CTTCTTCTCGACTGACTCCATGATCTTTTTCTGCCTATAGGAGAAGGAAATGGCCAGTCGGGAAGAGGAG
CAGCGCGAAACCACCCCCGAGCGCGGACGCGGTGCGGCGCGACGTCCCCCAACCATGGAGGACGTGTCGT
CCCCGTCCCCGTCGCCGCCGCCTCCCCGGGCGCCCCCAAAAAAGCGGATGAGGCGGCGTATCGAGTCCGA
GGACGAGGAAGACTCATCACAAGACGCGCTGGTGCCGCGCACACCCAGCCCGCGGCCATCGACCTCGGCG
GCGGATTTGGCCATTGCGCCCAAGAAGAAAAAGAAGCGCCCTTCTCCCAAGCCCGAGCGCCCGCCATCAC
CAGAGGTAATCGTGGACAGCGAGGAAGAAAGAGAAGATGTGGCGCTACAAATGGTGGGTTTCAGCAACCC
ACCGGTGCTAATCAAGCATGGCAAAGGAGGTAAGCGCACAGTGCGGCGGCTGAATGAAGACGACCCAGTG
GCGCGTGGTATGCGGACGCAAGAGGAAGAGGAAGAGCCCAGCGAAGCGGAAAGTGAAATTACGGTGATGA
ACCCGCTGAGTGTGCCGATCGTGTCTGCGTGGGAGAAGGGCATGGAGGCTGCGCGCGCGCTGATGGACAA
GTACCACGTGGATAACGATCTAAAGGCGAACTTCAAACTACTGCCTGACCAAGTGGAAGCTCTGGCGGCC
GTATGCAAGACCTGGCTGAACGAGGAGCACCGCGGGTTGCAGCTGACCTTCACCAGCAACAAGACCTTTG
TGACGATGATGGGGCGATTCCTGCAGGCGTACCTGCAGTCGTTTGCAGAGGTGACCTACAAGCATCACGA
GCCCACGGGCTGCGCGTTGTGGCTGCACCGCTGCGCTGAGATCGAAGGCGAGCTTAAGTGTCTACACGGA
AGCATTATGATAAATAAGGAGCACGTGATTGAAATGGATGTGACGAGCGAAAACGGGCAGCGCGCGCTGA
AGGAGCAGTCTAGCAAGGCCAAGATCGTGAAGAACCGGTGGGGCCGAAATGTGGTGCAGATCTCCAACAC
CGACGCAAGGTGCTGCGTGCACGACGCGGCCTGTCCGGCCAATCAGTTTTCCGGCAAGTCTTGCGGCATG
TTCTTCTCTGAAGGCGCAAAGGCTCAGGTGGCTTTTAAGCAGATCAAGGCTTTTATGCAGGCGCTGTATC
CTAACGCCCAGACCGGGCACGGTCACCTTTTGATGCCACTACGGTGCGAGTGCAACTCAAAGCCTGGGCA
CGCGCCCTTTTTGGGAAGGCAGCTACCAAAGTTGACTCCGTTCGCCCTGAGCAACGCGGAGGACCTGGAC
GCGGATCTGATCTCCGACAAGAGCGTGCTGGCCAGCGTGCACCACCCGGCGCTGATAGTGTTCCAGTGCT
GCAACCCTGTGTATCGCAACTCGCGCGCGCAGGGCGGAGGCCCCAACTGCGACTTCAAGATATCGGCGCC
CGACCTGCTAAACGCGTTGGTGATGGTGCGCAGCCTGTGGAGTGAAAACTTCACCGAGCTGCCGCGGATG
GTTGTGCCTGAGTTTAAGTGGAGCACTAAACACCAGTATCGCAACGTGTCCCTGCCAGTGGCGCATAGCG
ATGCGCGGCAGAACCCCTTTGATTTTTAAACGGCGCAGACGGCAAGGGTGGGGGTAAATAATCACCCGAG
AGTGTACAAATAAAAGCATTTGCCTTTATTGAAAGTGTCTCTAGTACATTATTTTTACATGTTTTTCAAG
TGACAAAAAGAAGTGGCGCTCCTAATCTGCGCACTGTGGCTGCGGAAGTAGGGCGAGTGGCGCTCCAGGA
AGCTGTAGAGCTGTTCCTGGTTGCGACGCAGGGTGGGCTGTACCTGGGGACTGTTGAGCATGGAGTTGGG
TACCCCGGTAATAAGGTTCATGGTGGGGTTGTGATCCATGGGAGTTTGGGGCCAGTTGGCAAAGGCGTGG
AGAAACATGCAGCAGAATAGTCCACAGGCGGCCGAGTTGGGCCCCTGTACGCTTTGGGTGGACTTTTCCA
GCGTTATACAGCGGTCGGGGGAAGAAGCAATGGCGCTACGGCGCAGGAGTGACTCGTACTCAAACTGGTA
AACCTGCTTGAGTCGCTGGTCAGAAAAGCCAAAGGGCTCAAAGAGGTAGCATGTTTTTGAGTGCGGGTTC
CAGGCAAAGGCCATCCAGTGTACGCCCCCAGTCTCGCGACCGGCCGTATTGACTATGGCGCAGGCGAGCT
TGTGTGGAGAAACAAAGCCTGGAAAGCGCTTGTCATAGGTGCCCAAAAAATATGGCCCACAACCAAGATC
TTTGACAATGGCTTTCAGTTCCTGCTCACTGGAGCCCATGGCGGCAGCTGTTGTTGATGTTGCTTGCTTC
TTTATGTTGTGGCGTTGCCGGCCGAGAAGGGCGTGCGCAGGTACACGGTTTCGATGACGCCGCGGTGCGG
CTGGTGCACACGGACCACGTCAAAGACTTCAAACAAAACATAAAGAAGGGTGGGCTCGTCCATGGGATCC
ACCTCAAAAGTCATGTCTAGCGCGTGGGCGGAGTTGGCGTAGAGAAGGTTTTGGCCCAGGTCTGTGAGTG
CGCCCATGGACATAAAGTTACTGGAGAATGGGATGCGCCAAAGGGTGCGATCGCAAAGAAACTTTTTCTG
GGTAATGCTGTCAACTGCGGTCTTGCCTATAAGCGGATAGGGGAAGTTAGCAGGGTAGGCCTGTCCTTCG
CGCATGGTGGGGGCAAGGTAGCCAACAAATCCAGAGTTGTTGTGTTGGTGTAGGATGCCCACCTGTTGGT
AGTCCTTGTATTTAGTATCATCCACCACCTGACGGCTCATGGGCTG
[453 nt withheld, positions 31562-32014]
GAGATAGTCGTTAAAGGACTGGTCGTTGGTGTCGTTTCTAAGCATGGCCTCAAGCGTGGAGGCGGTGTTG
TGGGCCATGGGGAAGAAGGTGGCGTAAAGGCAAATGCTATCAAACTTAATGCTGGCTCCGTCAACCCTTA
GGTCATTTCCTAGGGAGCTCTGCAGAACCATGTTAACATCCTTCCTGAAGTTCCACTCGTAGGTGTATGA
GCCCGGCAGGAGAAGGAGGTTTTTAATGGCAAAGAACTTCTGAGGCACCTGGATGTGGAAGGGCACATAG
CGACCATTGCCCAGCAACATTGAGCGGTAGCGCAGGCCAGCATTGCGGTGGTGGTTAAATGGGTTGACGT
TGTCCATATAGTCAAGGGACCAGCGTGCTCCAAGGTTAATGTAGCAGTCCACTAGCCCGGGAGCCACCAC
TCGCTTGTTCATGTAGTCGTAGGTGTTTGGGTTATCAGAAATTTTTACGTTGGAAGGACTGTACTTTAGC
TTGTCGGGCAAATACAGCGCTATGTTGGAGTACAGGAAATTTCTCCACAGGTTGGCATTTAGATTGATTT
CCATGGCAAAATTATTTCCAACTCTTATTTCATTTTTATCTGAAAATTCTGTAGCATCTTTTTCCCATCC
ATTTTCCTGACCTGTTTTAGGTTTTACCTTGGTAAGAGTCTCTGTATTAATCACACCTCCCAGTGGAAAG
CAGTAATTTGGAAGTTCATCTTCAGTTCCATGATTTTCAATAATTCTAACATCTGGATCATAGCTGTCAA
CAGCCTGATTCCACATAGAAAAGTACCTGGTTCTATCACCAATGGAATCAAGCAAAAGCTGGTATGAAAG
CTCTGTGTTTCTGTCTTGCAAATCTACAACAGCATTCAACTGCGATGCTTGGCCCGCCAGAACACCCATA
TTACCCGTGCTGTTGTAATACATTAGACCAATAAAATTGTCCCTAAAAGCAATGTAATTAGGCCTGTTGG
GCATAGATTGTTGGCCCATTAGTTCTCGTGAGTTACCTTCCTTAATAGTGGGCATGTAAGAAATATGAGT
GTCTGGGGTTTCTATATCTACATCTTCACTGTACAATACCACTTTAGGAGTCAAGTTATCACCATTGCCT
GCGGCTGCCTCAGTAGTTGAGAAAAATTGCATTTCCACTTGACTTTCTAGCTTTCCATTTTGTTGCTTTA
CAAGAATGCCTTGCCCTCCATTTTCATTTGTGGGTTTTGCATATGAACCGTAACATGGTTTCATTGGGGT
AGTCTTTTTTAGGACTCTCCCAGCTGCATGATTAATTTCTGTTTCGTACCACTGAGATTCTCCTATTTGA
GGTTCAGGTTGAAATGTTTTATCGGCATATTTAGGTGTTTGACCTTCGACACCTATTTGAATACCCTCCT
TTGTAATATTTATACCAGAATAAGGCGCCTGCCCAAATACGTGAGTTTTTTGCTGCTCAGCTTGCTCGTC
TACTTCGTCTTCGTTGTCATCGTCCTCTTCTTCTAGGTTTATTTCAAGAGCAGTAGCAGCTTCATCCCAT
TCGCAAGGATTTGGGGCACCCTTGGGAGCCAGGGCGTTGTAGGCAGTGCCAGAGTAGGGCTTAAAAGTAG
GGCCCCTGTCCAGCACGCCGCGGATGTCAAAGTACGTGGAAGCCATGTCCAGCACACGGTTATCACCCAC
AGCTAGGGTGAACCGCGCCTTGTACGAGTACGCAGTATCCTCACGGTCCACAGGGATGAACCGCAGCGTC
AAACGCTGGGACCGGTCTGTGGTCACGTCGTGCGTAGGCGCCACCGTGGGGTTTCTAAACTTGTTATTCA
GGCTGAAGTACGTCTCGGTGGCGCGGGCAAACTGCACCAGCCCGGGGCTCAGGTACTCCGAGGCGTCCTG
GCCCGAGATGTGCATGTAAGACCACTGCGGCATCATCGAAGGGGTAGCCATCTTGGAAAGCGGGCGCGCG
GCGGCTCAGCAGCTCCTCTGGCGGCGACATGGACGCATACATGACACACATACGACACGTTAGCTATCAG
AAGCATCGTCGGCGCTTCAGGGATTGCACCCCCAGACCCACGATGCTGTTCAGTGTGCTTTGCCAGTTGC
CACTGGCTACGGGCCGCAACGATCGCGGACCGCTGGCGGCGCGGCGCAGGGACGCGCGGCTAGGACGGGT
TACAACAACGGCGGTCGGGCCTGGCAGCACAGGTTTCTGCTGGGTGTCGGCGGGGGGAGGCAGGTCCAGC
GTTACGGGTGTGTGCTGGCCCAGCACTCCGGTAGCCATGGGCGCGATGGGACGGGTGGTGGGCAGGCCTT
GCTTTAGTGCCTCCTCGTACGAGGGAGGCTCGTCTATTTGCGTCACCAGAGTTTCTTCCCTGTCGGGGCG
CGGACGCTTTTCGCCACGCCCCTCTGGAGACACTGTCTCCACGGCCGGTGGAGGCTCCTCTACGGGAGGG
CGGGGATCAAGCTTACTGTTAATCTTATTTTGCACTGCCTGGTTGGCCAGGTCCACCACCCCGCTAATGC
CAGAGGCCAGGCCATCTACCACCTTTTGTTGGAAATTTTGCTCTTTCAACTTATCCCTCAGCATCTGGCC
TGTGCTGCTGTTCCAGGCCTTGCTGCCATAGTTCTTAACGGTGGAACCGAAATTTTTAATGCCGCTCCAC
AGCGAGCCCCAGCTGAAGGCGCCACCGCTCATATTGCTGGTGCCGATATCTTGCCAGTTTCCCATGAACG
GGCGCGAGCCGTGTCGCGGGGCCAGAGACGCAAAGTTGATGTCTTCCATTCTACAAAATAGTTACAGGAC
CAAGCGAGCGTGAGAGTCCAGACTTTTTATTTTGATTTTTCCACATGCAACTTGTTTTTAATCAGTGTCT
CTGCGCCTGCAAGGCCACGGATGCAATTCCGGGCACGGCGCCAATCGCCGCGGCGATCAGTGGAATAAGG
AGGGGCAGGATACCGCCGCGCATGCGACGGTGCGACGCGCGCCGCCGCCGGTGGTGCGCACGACGCATGC
CGCCCGTCAGGCCGTGGCCGGCCATGCCCCTCCTACGGTGCATTCTTCCTCGGAATCCCGGCACCGGGAA
ACGGAGGCGGCAGGTGAGGGCCATATCTGCAAGAACCACAAAGACCGGCTTTTAAACGATGCTGGGGTGG
TAGCGCGCTGTTGGCAGCACCAGGGTCCTGCCTCCTTCGCGAGCCACCCTGCGCACGGAAATCGGGGCCA
GCACGGGCTGGCGACGGCGACGGCGGCGGCGGGTTCCAGTGGTGGTTCGGCGTCGGGTAGTTGCTCGTCT
TCTGGGGCGGTAGGTGTAGCCACGATAGCCGGGGGTAGGCGCAATGGAAGGATGTAGGGCATATTCGGGC
AGTAGCGCGCTGGCGGCGCCGTACTTCCTCGAACGGCGCGGGCGCCGGGGGGCTGAAACGCGAAACATCC
ACGGGTCCGTTTGCACCTCCGTAGAGGTCTTGGACGCGGCCGCAGCGACCGCCTGCACCGCGGCATCCGC
CACCGCTGAGGCAACCGGGGACGTTTGTGTCTCCATGCCCTCTGTGGCGGTGGCAATACTGGTGCTACTG
GTAGTGGGTATCTGAACGTCCACGGTCTGCACGCCCAGTCCCGGCGCCACCTGCTTGATTGGCCGCACGC
GGACCTCGGGCTCCAGCCCAGGTTCCACGGTCATTTTTTCCAAGACATCTTCCAGTCGCTGGCGCTTGGG
TACCATCAGCTGCACGGTGGGTGCCAAGTCACCAGACTCGCGCTTTAGGCCGCGCTTTTCTTCGGACGGT
GCAAGCGCGGGCAGCACCTGCTGCAGTGTTACGGGCTTTAGGCTAGGTGTTGGGTTGCCCTCGTCCAGCG
GCAACGCCAGCATGTCCTTATGCCGCTTTCCGTAGGCAAACTCCCCGAGGCGCTCGTTGGCCTGCTCAAG
CAGGTCCTCGTCGCCGTACACCTCATCATACACGCGCTTGTAGGTGCGGGTGGAGCGCTCACCGGGCGTA
AAGACTACGGTGGTGCCGGGTCGCAAAACACGTTTTACGCGTCGACCTTTCCACTGTACCCGTCGCCTGG
GCGCGGTAGCGTGCAGCAGTTCCACCTCGTCGTCAAGTTCATCATCATCATCTTTCTTTTTCTTTTTGAC
CCGCTTTAGCTTTCGGGGCTTGTAATCCTGCTCTTCCTTCTTCGGGGGGCCATAGATCTCCGGCGCGATG
ACCTGGAGCATCTCTTCTTTGATTTTGCGCTTGGACATAGCTTCGTTGCGCGCCGCCGCCGCTGGATACA
TACAACAGTACGAGTCTAAGTAGTTTTTTCTTGCAATCTAGTTGCGCGGGGGGCGGGTGCGCACGGGCAC
GCGCAGGCCGCTAACCGAGTCGCGCACCCAATACACGTTGCCCCTGCGACCCTGAGTCATAGCACTAATG
GCCGCGGCTGCTGCGGCGGCCGCTCGTCGCCTGGACCTGGGGGGCACAGTGACAATACCCGCGGCCAGCC
TTCGAGCGGCCCGCATGGCCGCCCGTCGGCCGGTGCGACGTGCGCGGTTAAGCAGGGCCGCCGCCGCGCG
TTGGGCGGCAGTGCCGGGTCGGCGGCGGTGGCGACGTGCTACGCGCCTCCGCCGTCTCTTCATTTTAGCA
TAGCGCCGGGCTCCGCGCACCACGGTCTGAATGGCCGCGTCCACTGTGGACACTGGTGGCGGCGTGGGCG
TGTAGTTGCGCGCCTCCTCCACCACCGCGTCGATGGCGTCATCGACGGTGGTGCGCCCAGTGCGGCCGCG
TTTGTGCGCGCCCCAGGGCGCGCGGTAGTGCCCGCGCACGCGCACTGGGTGTTGGTCGGAGCGCTTCTTG
GCCCCGCCAAACATCTTGCTTGGGAAGCGCAGGCCCCAGCCTGTGTTATTGCTGGGCGATATAAGGATGG
ACATGCTTGCTCAAAAAGTGCGGCTCGATAGGACGCGCGGCGAGACTATGCCCAGGGCCTTGTAAACGTA
GGGGCAGGTGCGGCGTCTGGCGTCAGTAATGGTCACTCGCTGGACTCCTCCGATGCTGTTGCGCAGCGGT
AGCGTCCCGTGATCTGTGAGAGCAGGAACGTTTTCACTGACGGTGGTGATGGTGGGGGCTGGCGGGCGCG
CCAAAATCTGGTTCTCGGGAAAGCGATTGAACACGTGGGTCAGAGAGGTAAACTGGCGGATGAGTTGGGA
GTAGACGGCCTGGTCGTTGTAGAAGCTCTTGGAGTGCACGGGCAACAGCTCGGCGCCCACCACCGGAAAG
TTGCTGATCTGGCGCGTGGAGCGGAAGGTCACGGGGTCTTGCATCATGTCTGGCAACGACCAGTAGACCT
GCTCCGAGCCGCAGGTTACGTCAGGAGTGCAAAGCAGGGTCCATGAGCGGATTCCGGTCTGAGGGTCGCC
GTAGTTGTATGCAAGGTACCAGCTGCGGTACTGGGTGAAGGTGCTGTCATTGCTTATTAGGTTGTAACTG
CGTTTCTTGCTGTCCTCTGTCAGGGGTTTGATCACCGGTTTCTTCTGAGGCTTCTCGACCTCGGGTTGCG
CAGCGGGGGCGGCAGCTTCGGCCGCTGCTTCGGCCTCAGCGCGCTTCTCCTCAGCCCGTGTGGCAAAGGT
GTCGCCGCGAATGGCATGATCGTTCATGTCCTCCACCGGCTGCATTGCCGCGGCTGCCGCGTTGGAGTTC
TCTTCCGCGCCGCTGCCACTGCTGTTGCTGCCGCCTGCGCCACCCCCGCCCTGTTCGGTGTCATCTTTCA
AGCTCGCCTGGTAGGCGTCCACATCCAACAGTGCGGGAATGTTACCACCCTCCAGATCATCGTAGGTGAT
CCTAAAGCCCTCCTGGAAGGGTTGCCGCTTGCGGATGCCCAACAAGTTGCTCAGGCGGCTGTGGGTGAAG
TCCACCCCGCATCCTGGCAGCAAAATGATGTCTGGATGGAAGGCTTCGTTTGTATATACCCCAGGCATGA
CAAGACCAGTGACGGGGTCAAACCCCAGTCTGAAGTTGCGGGTGTCAAACTTTACCCCGATGTCGCTTTC
CAGAACCCCGTTCTGTCTGCCCACTTTCAAGTAGTGCTCCACGATCGCGTTGTTCATAAGGTCTATGGTC
ATGGTCTCGGAGTAGTTGCCCTCGGGCAGCGTGAACTCCACCCACTCGTATTTCAGCTCCACCTGATTGT
CCTTAGTAGGCAAGCGCGACACCATCACCCGCGCCTTAAACTTATTGGTAAACATGAACTCGTTCACATT
TGGCATGTTGGTATGCAGGATGGTTTTCAGGTCGCCGCCCCAGTGCGACCGGTCGTCAAGATTGATGGTC
TGTGTGCTTGCCTCCCCCGGGCTGTAGTCATTGTTTTGAATGACCGTGGTCAGAAAGTTGCTGTGGTCGT
TCTGGTAGTTCAGGGATGCCACATCCGTTGACTTGTTGTCCACCAGGTACACACGGGTGGTGTC
