>Addgene plasmid #210812 | pAdEasy-hALDOA | depositor partial sequence | sequence record 411001 | hALDOA gene
ATGCCCTACCAATATCCAGCACTGACCCCGGAGCAGAAGAAGGAGCTGTCTGACATCGCTCACCGCATCG
TGGCACCTGGCAAGGGCATCCTGGCTGCAGATGAGTCCACTGGGAGCATTGCCAAGCGGCTGCAGTCCAT
TGGCACCGAGAACACCGAGGAGAACCGGCGCTTCTACCGCCAGCTGCTGCTGACAGCTGACGACCGCGTG
AACCCCTGCATTGGGGGTGTCATCCTCTTCCATGAGACACTCTACCAGAAGGCGGATGATGGGCGTCCCT
TCCCCCAAGTTATCAAATCCAAGGGCGGTGTTGTGGGCATCAAGGTAGACAAGGGCGTGGTCCCCCTGGC
AGGGACAAATGGCGAGACTACCACCCAAGGGTTGGATGGGCTGTCTGAGCGCTGTGCCCAGTACAAGAAG
GACGGAGCTGACTTCGCCAAGTGGCGTTGTGTGCTGAAGATTGGGGAACACACCCCCTCAGCCCTCGCCA
TCATGGAAAATGCCAATGTTCTGGCCCGTTATGCCAGTATCTGCCAGCAGAATGGCATTGTGCCCATCGT
GGAGCCTGAGATCCTCCCTGATGGGGACCATGACTTGAAGCGCTGCCAGTATGTGACCGAGAAGGTGCTG
GCTGCTGTCTACAAGGCTCTGAGTGACCACCACATCTACCTGGAAGGCACCTTGCTGAAGCCCAACATGG
TCACCCCAGGCCATGCTTGCACTCAGAAGTTTTCTCATGAGGAGATTGCCATGGCGACCGTCACAGCGCT
GCGCCGCACAGTGCCCCCCGCTGTCACTGGGATCACCTTCCTGTCTGGAGGCCAGAGTGAGGAGGAGGCG
TCCATCAACCTCAATGCCATTAACAAGTGCCCCCTGCTGAAGCCCTGGGCCCTGACCTTCTCCTACGGCC
GAGCCCTGCAGGCCTCTGCCCTGAAGGCCTGGGGCGGGAAGAAGGAGAACCTGAAGGCTGCGCAGGAGGA
GTATGTCAAGCGAGCCCTGGCCAACAGCCTTGCCTGTCAAGGAAAGTACACTCCGAGCGGTCAGGCTGGG
GCTGCTGCCAGCGAGTCCCTCTTCGTCTCTAACCACGCCTAT
